>Addgene plasmid #20924 | pEP4 E02S CK2M EN2L | addgene full sequence | sequence record 326611 | Addgene NGS Result
CTAGCTTCGTGAGGCTCCGGTGCCCGTCAGTGGGCAGAGCGCACATCGCCCACAGTCCCCGAGAAGTTGG
GGGGAGGGGTCGGCAATTGAACCGGTGCCTAGAGAAGGTGGCGCGGGGTAAACTGGGAAAGTGATGTCGT
GTACTGGCTCCGCCTTTTTCCCGAGGGTGGGGGAGAACCGTATATAAGTGCAGTAGTCGCCGTGAACGTT
CTTTTTCGCAACGGGTTTGCCGCCAGAACACAGGTAAGTGCCGTGTGTGGTTCCCGCGGGCCTGGCCTCT
TTACGGGTTATGGCCCTTGCGTGCCTTGAATTACTTCCACCTGGCTCCAGTACGTGATTCTTGATCCCGA
GCTGGAGCCAGGGGCGGGCCTTGCGCTTTAGGAGCCCCTTCGCCTCGTGCTTGAGTTGAGGCCTGGCCTG
GGCGCTGGGGCCGCCGCGTGCGAATCTGGTGGCACCTTCGCGCCTGTCTCGCTGCTTTCGATAAGTCTCT
AGCCATTTAAAATTTTTGATGACCTGCTGCGACGCTTTTTTTCTGGCAAGATAGTCTTGTAAATGCGGGC
CAGGATCTGCACACTGGTATTTCGGTTTTTGGGGCCGCGGGCGGCGACGGGGCCCGTGCGTCCCAGCGCA
CATGTTCGGCGAGGCGGGGCCTGCGAGCGCGGCCACCGAGAATCGGACGGGGGTAGTCTCAAGCTGGCCG
GCCTGCTCTGGTGCCTGGCCTCGCGCCGCCGTGTATCGCCCCGCCCTGGGCGGCAAGGCTGGCCCGGTCG
GCACCAGTTGCGTGAGCGGAAAGATGGCCGCTTCCCGGCCCTGCTCCAGGGGGCTCAAAATGGAGGACGC
GGCGCTCGGGAGAGCGGGCGGGTGAGTCACCCACACAAAGGAAAGGGGCCTTTCCGTCCTCAGCCGTCGC
TTCATGTGACTCCACGGAGTACCGGGCGCCGTCCAGGCACCTCGATTAGTTCTGGAGCTTTTGGAGTACG
TCGTCTTTAGGTTGGGGGGAGGGGTTTTATGCGATGGAGTTTCCCCACACTGAGTGGGTGGAGACTGAAG
TTAGGCCAGCTTGGCACTTGATGTAATTCTCCTTGGAATTTGCCCTTTTTGAGTTTGGATCTTGGTTCAT
TCTCAAGCCTCAGACAGTGGTTCAAAGTTTTTTTCTTCCATTTCAGGTGTCGTGAACACGTGGTCGCGGC
CAATTCTGCAGTCGAGCTCAAGCTTCGAACTAGTGATTATGGCGGGACACCTGGCTTCGGATTTCGCCTT
CTCGCCCCCTCCAGGTGGTGGAGGTGATGGGCCAGGGGGGCCGGAGCCGGGCTGGGTTGATCCTCGGACC
TGGCTAAGCTTCCAAGGCCCTCCTGGAGGGCCAGGAATCGGGCCGGGGGTTGGGCCAGGCTCTGAGGTGT
GGGGGATTCCCCCATGCCCCCCGCCGTATGAGTTCTGTGGGGGGATGGCGTACTGTGGGCCCCAGGTTGG
AGTGGGGCTAGTGCCCCAAGGCGGCTTGGAGACCTCTCAGCCTGAGGGTGAAGCAGGAGTCGGGGTGGAG
AGCAACTCCGATGGGGCCTCCCCGGAGCCCTGCACCGTCACCCCTGGTGCCGTGAAGCTGGAGAAGGAGA
AGCTGGAGCAAAACCCGGAGGAGTCCCAGGACATCAAAGCTCTGCAGAAAGAACTCGAGCAATTTGCCAA
GCTCCTGAAGCAGAAGAGGATCACCCTGGGATATACACAGGCCGATGTGGGGCTCACCCTGGGGGTTCTA
TTTGGGAAGGTATTCAGCCAAACGACCATCTGCCGCTTTGAGGCTCTGCAGCTTAGCTTCAAGAACATGT
GTAAGCTGCGGCCCTTGCTGCAGAAGTGGGTGGAGGAAGCTGACAACAATGAAAATCTTCAGGAGATATG
CAAAGCAGAAACCCTCGTGCAGGCCCGAAAGAGAAAGCGAACCAGTATCGAGAACCGAGTGAGAGGCAAC
CTGGAGAATTTGTTCCTGCAGTGCCCGAAACCCACACTGCAGCAGATCAGCCACATCGCCCAGCAGCTTG
GGCTCGAGAAGGATGTGGTCCGAGTGTGGTTCTGTAACCGGCGCCAGAAGGGCAAGCGATCAAGCAGCGA
CTATGCACAACGAGAGGATTTTGAGGCTGCTGGGTCTCCTTTCTCAGGGGGACCAGTGTCCTTTCCTCTG
GCCCCAGGGCCCCATTTTGGTACCCCAGGCTATGGGAGCCCTCACTTCACTGCACTGTACTCCTCGGTCC
CTTTCCCTGAGGGGGAAGCCTTTCCCCCTGTCTCCGTCACCACTCTGGGCTCTCCCATGCATTCAAACTG
AGGTGCCTGCCCTCTAGTTTACGCGTGGGGGCGGCCGGCCGCTTTCTCGAGGCCATCGATGTTTAAACGA
TCCGCCCCTCTCCCTCCCCCCCCCCTAACGTTACTGGCCGAAGCCGCTTGGAATAAGGCCGGTGTGCGTT
TGTCTATATGTTATTTTCCACCATATTGCCGTCTTTTGGCAATGTGAGGGCCCGGAAACCTGGCCCTGTC
TTCTTGACGAGCATTCCTAGGGGTCTTTCCCCTCTCGCCAAAGGAATGCAAGGTCTGTTGAATGTCGTGA
AGGAAGCAGTTCCTCTGGAAGCTTCTTGAAGACAAACAACGTCTGTAGCGACCCTTTGCAGGCAGCGGAA
CCCCCCACCTGGCGACAGGTGCCTCTGCGGCCAAAAGCCACGTGTATAAGATACACCTGCAAAGGCGGCA
CAACCCCAGTGCCACGTTGTGAGTTGGATAGTTGTGGAAAGAGTCAAATGGCTCTCCTCAAGCGTATTCA
ACAAGGGGCTGAAGGATGCCCAGAAGGTACCCCATTGTATGGGATCTGATCTGGGGCCTCGGTACACATG
CTTTACATGTGTTTAGTCGAGGTTAAAAAAACGTCTAGGCCCCCCGAACCACGGGGACGTGGTTTTCCTT
TGAAAAACACGATGATAATATGGCCACACCGCGAATTAATTCGATTCCGCATGTACAACATGATGGAGAC
GGAGCTGAAGCCGCCGGGCCCGCAGCAAACTTCGGGGGGCGGCGGCGGCAACTCCACCGCGGCGGCGGCC
GGCGGCAACCAGAAAAACAGCCCGGACCGCGTCAAGCGGCCCATGAATGCCTTCATGGTGTGGTCCCGCG
GGCAGCGGCGCAAGATGGCCCAGGAGAACCCCAAGATGCACAACTCGGAGATCAGCAAGCGCCTGGGCGC
CGAGTGGAAACTTTTGTCGGAGACGGAGAAGCGGCCGTTCATCGACGAGGCTAAGCGGCTGCGAGCGCTG
CACATGAAGGAGCACCCGGATTATAAATACCGGCCCCGGCGGAAAACCAAGACGCTCATGAAGAAGGATA
AGTACACGCTGCCCGGCGGGCTGCTGGCCCCCGGCGGCAATAGCATGGCGAGCGGGGTCGGGGTGGGCGC
CGGCCTGGGCGCGGGCGTGAACCAGCGCATGGACAGTTACGCGCACATGAACGGCTGGAGCAACGGCAGC
TACAGCATGATGCAGGACCAGCTGGGCTACCCGCAGCACCCGGGCCTCAATGCGCACGGCGCAGCGCAGA
TGCAGCCCATGCACCGCTACGACGTGAGCGCCCTGCAGTACAACTCCATGACCAGCTCGCAGACCTACAT
GAACGGCTCGCCCACCTACAGCATGTCCTACTCGCAGCAGGGCACCCCTGGCATGGCTCTTGGCTCCATG
GGTTCGGTGGTCAAGTCCGAGGCCAGCTCCAGCCCCCCTGTGGTTACCTCTTCCTCCCACTCCAGGGCGC
CCTGCCAGGCCGGGGACCTCCGGGACATGATCAGCATGTATCTCCCCGGCGCCGAGGTGCCGGAACCCGC
CGCCCCCAGCAGACTTCACATGTCCCAGCACTACCAGAGCGGCCCGGTGCCCGGCACGGCCATTAACGGC
ACACTGCCCCTCTCACACATGTGAGGGCCGGAAATCACTAGCTAGTTCGAAGGATCGATCCAGACATGAT
AAGATACATTGATGAGTTTGGACAAACCACAACTAGAATGCAGTGAAAAAAATGCTTTATTTGTGAAATT
TGTGATGCTATTGCTTTATTTGTAACCATTATAAGCTGCAATAAACAAGTTAACAACAACAATTGCATTC
ATTTTATGTTTCAGGTTCAGGGGGAGGTGTGGGAGGTTTTTTAAAGCAAGTAAAACCTCTACAAATGTGG
TATGGCTGATTATGATCCGGCTGCCTCGCGCGTTTCGGTGATGACGGTGAAAACCTCTGACACATGCAGC
TCCCGGAGACGGTCACAGCTTGTCTGTAAGCGGATGCCGGGAGCAGACAAGCCCGTCAGGGCGCGTCAGC
GGGTGTTGGCGGGTGTCGGGGCGCAGCCATGAGGTCGACCAATTCTCATGTTTGACAGCTTATCATCGCA
GATCCGGGCAACGTTGTTGCCATTGCTGCAGGCGCAGAACTGGTAGGTATGGAAGATCGATCTATACATT
GAATCAATATTGGCAATTAGCCATATTAGTCATTGGTTATATAGCATAAATCAATATTGGCTATTGGCCA
TTGCATACGTTGTATCTATATCATAATATGTACATTTATATTGGCTCATGTCCAATATGACCGCCATGTT
GACATTGATTATTGACTAGTTATTAATAGTAATCAATTACGGGGTCATTAGTTCATAGCCCATATATGGA
GTTCCGCGTTACATAACTTACGGTAAATGGCCCGCCTGGCTGACCGCCCAACGACCCCCGCCCATTGACG
TCAATAATGACGTATGTTCCCATAGTAACGCCAATAGGGACTTTCCATTGACGTCAATGGGTGGAGTATT
TACGGTAAACTGCCCACTTGGCAGTACATCAAGTGTATCATATGCCAAGTACGCCCCCTATTGACGTCAA
TGACGGTAAATGGCCCGCCTGGCATTATGCCCAGTACATGACCTTATGGGACTTTCCTACTTGGCAGTAC
ATCTACGTATTAGTCATCGCTATTACCATGGTGATGCGGTTTTGGCAGTACATCAATGGGCGTGGATAGC
GGTTTGACTCACGGGGATTTCCAAGTCTCCACCCCATTGACGTCAATGGGAGTTTGTTTTGGCACCAAAA
TCAACGGGACTTTCCAAAATGTCGTAACAACTCCGCCCCATTGACGCAAATGGGCGGTAGGCGTGTACGG
TGGGAGGTCTATATAAGCAGAGCTGGTTTAGTGAACCGTCAGATCCGCTAGGATCTCGAGCTCAAGCTTC
GAATTCGCGATCGCCATGGCTGTCAGCGACGCGCTGCTCCCATCTTTCTCCACGTTCGCGTCTGGCCCGG
CGGGAAGGGAGAAGACACTGCGTCAAGCAGGTGCCCCGAATAACCGCTGGCGGGAGGAGCTCTCCCACAT
GAAGCGACTTCCCCCAGTGCTTCCCGGCCGCCCCTATGACCTGGCGGCGGCGACCGTGGCCACAGACCTG
GAGAGCGGCGGAGCCGGTGCGGCTTGCGGCGGTAGCAACCTGGCGCCCCTACCTCGGAGAGAGACCGAGG
AGTTCAACGATCTCCTGGACCTGGACTTTATTCTCTCCAATTCGCTGACCCATCCTCCGGAGTCAGTGGC
CGCCACCGTGTCCTCGTCAGCGTCAGCCTCCTCTTCGTCGTCGCCGTCGAGCAGCGGCCCTGCCAGCGCG
CCCTCCACCTGCAGCTTCACCTATCCGATCCGGGCCGGGAACGACCCGGGCGTGGCGCCGGGCGGCACGG
GCGGAGGCCTCCTCTATGGCAGGGAGTCCGCTCCCCCTCCGACGGCTCCCTTCAACCTGGCGGACATCAA
CGACGTGAGCCCCTCGGGCGGCTTCGTGGCCGAGCTCCTGCGGCCAGAATTGGACCCGGTGTACATTCCG
CCGCAGCAGCCGCAGCCGCCAGGTGGCGGGCTGATGGGCAAGTTCGTGCTGAAGGCGTCGCTGAGCGCCC
CTGGCAGCGAGTACGGCAGCCCGTCGGTCATCAGCGTCAGCAAAGGCAGCCCTGACGGCAGCCACCCGGT
GGTGGTGGCGCCCTACAACGGCGGGCCGCCGCGCACGTGCCCCAAGATCACGCAGGAGGCGGTCTCTTCG
TGCACCCACTTGGGCGCTGGACCCCCTCTCAGCAATGGCCACCGGCCGGCTGCACACGACTTCCCCCTGG
GGCGGCAGCTCCCCAGCAGGACTACCCCGACCCTGGGTCTTGAGGAAGTGCTGAGCAGCAGGGACTGTCA
CCCTGCCCTGCCGCTTCCTCCCGGCTTCCATCCCCACCCGGGGCCCAATTACCCATCCTTCCTGCCCGAT
CAGATGCAGCCGCAAGTCCCGCCGCTCCATTACCAAGAGCTCATGCCACCCGGTTCCTGCATGCCAGAGG
AGCCCAAGCCAAAGAGGGGAAGACGATCGTGGCCCCGGAAAAGGACCGCCACCCACACTTGTGATTACGC
GGGCTGCGGCAAAACCTACACAAAGAGTTCCCATCTCAAGGCACACCTGCGAACCCACACAGGTGAGAAA
CCTTACCACTGTGACTGGGACGGCTGTGGATGGAAATTCGCCCGCTCAGATGAACTGACCAGGCACTACC
GTAAACACACGGGGCACCGCCCGTTCCAGTGCCAAAAATGCGACCGAGCATTTTCCAGGTCGGACCACCT
CGCCTTACACATGAAGAGGCATTTTTAAATCCCAGACAGTGGATATGACCCGTTTAAACGATCCGCCCCT
CTCCCTCCCCCCCCCCTAACGTTACTGGCCGAAGCCGCTTGGAATAAGGCCGGTGTGCGTTTGTCTATAT
GTTATTTTCCACCATATTGCCGTCTTTTGGCAATGTGAGGGCCCGGAAACCTGGCCCTGTCTTCTTGACG
AGCATTCCTAGGGGTCTTTCCCCTCTCGCCAAAGGAATGCAAGGTCTGTTGAATGTCGTGAAGGAAGCAG
TTCCTCTGGAAGCTTCTTGAAGACAAACAACGTCTGTAGCGACCCTTTGCAGGCAGCGGAACCCCCCACC
TGGCGACAGGTGCCTCTGCGGCCAAAAGCCACGTGTATAAGATACACCTGCAAAGGCGGCACAACCCCAG
TGCCACGTTGTGAGTTGGATAGTTGTGGAAAGAGTCAAATGGCTCTCCTCAAGCGTATTCAACAAGGGGC
TGAAGGATGCCCAGAAGGTACCCCATTGTATGGGATCTGATCTGGGGCCTCGGTACACATGCTTTACATG
TGTTTAGTCGAGGTTAAAAAAACGTCTAGGCCCCCCGAACCACGGGGACGTGGTTTTCCTTTGAAAAACA
CGATGATAATATGGCCACACCGCGATCGCGAATTCTGCAGTCGAGCTCAAGCTTCGAATTCGCGATCGCC
ATGCCCCTCAACGTTAGCTTCACCAACAGGAACTATGACCTCGACTACGACTCGGTGCAGCCGTATTTCT
ACTGCGACGAGGAGGAGAACTTCTACCAGCAGCAGCAGCAGAGCGAGCTGCAGCCCCCGGCGCCCAGCGA
GGATATCTGGAAGAAATTCGAGCTGCTGCCCACCCCGCCCCTGTCCCCTAGCCGCCGCTCCGGGCTCTGC
TCGCCCTCCTACGTTGCGGTCACACCCTTCTCCCTTCGGGGAGACAACGACGGCGGTGGCGGGAGCTTCT
CCACGGCCGACCAGCTGGAGATGGTGACCGAGCTGCTGGGAGGAGACATGGTGAACCAGAGTTTCATCTG
CGACCCGGACGACGAGACCTTCATCAAAAACATCATCATCCAGGACTGTATGTGGAGCGGCTTCTCGGCC
GCCGCCAAGCTCGTCTCAGAGAAGCTGGCCTCCTACCAGGCTGCGCGCAAAGACAGCGGCAGCCCGAACC
CCGCCCGCGGCCACAGCGTCTGCTCCACCTCCAGCTTGTACCTGCAGGATCTGAGCGCCGCCGCCTCAGA
GTGCATCGACCCCTCGGTGGTCTTCCCCTACCCTCTCAACGACAGCAGCTCGCCCAAGTCCTGCGCCTCG
CAAGACTCCAGCGCCTTCTCTCCGTCCTCGGATTCTCTGCTCTCCTCGACGGAGTCCTCCCCGCAGGGCA
GCCCCGAGCCCCTGGTGCTCCATGAGGAGACACCGCCCACCACCAGCAGCGACTCTGAGGAGGAACAAGA
AGATGAGGAAGAAATCGATGTTGTTTCTGTGGAAAAGAGGCAGGCTCCTGGCAAAAGGTCAGAGTCTGGA
TCACCTTCTGCTGGAGGCCACAGCAAACCTCCTCACAGCCCACTGGTCCTCAAGAGGTGCCACGTCTCCA
CACATCAGCACAACTACGCAGCGCCTCCCTCCACTCGGAAGGACTATCCTGCTGCCAAGAGGGTCAAGTT
GGACAGTGTCAGAGTCCTGAGACAGATCAGCAACAACCGAAAATGCACCAGCCCCAGGTCCTCGGACACC
GAGGAGAATGTCAAGAGGCGAACACACAACGTCTTGGAGCGCCAGAGGAGGAACGAGCTAAAACGGAGCT
TTTTTGCCCTGCGTGACCAGATCCCGGAGTTGGAAAACAATGAAAAGGCCCCCAAGGTAGTTATCCTTAA
AAAAGCCACAGCATACATCCTGTCCGTCCAAGCAGAGGAGCAAAAGCTCATTTCTGAAGAGGACTTGTTG
CGGAAACGACGAGAACAGTTGAAACACAAACTTGAACAGCTACGGAACTCTTGTGCGTAAGTTTGGCCGC
CCCCACGCGTAAACTAGTTCGAAGGATCCTAGAGCTCGCTGATCAGCCTCGACTGTGCCTTCTAGTTGCC
AGCCATCTGTTGTTTGCCCCTCCCCCGTGCCTTCCTTGACCCTGGAAGGTGCCACTCCCACTGTCCTTTC
CTAATAAAATGAGGAAATTGCATCGCATTGTCTGAGTAGGTGTCATTCTATTCTGGGGGGTGGGGTGGGG
CAGGACAGCAAGGGGGAGGATTGGGAAGACAATAGCAGGCATGCTGGGGATGCGGTGGGCTCTATGGCTT
CTGAGGCGGAAAGAACCAGCTGGGGGCGCGCCCCTCGAGATCTATACATTGAATCAATATTGGCAATTAG
CCATATTAGTCATTGGTTATATAGCATAAATCAATATTGGCTATTGGCCATTGCATACGTTGTATCTATA
TCATAATATGTACATTTATATTGGCTCATGTCCAATATGACCGCCATGTTGACATTGATTATTGACTAGC
TTCGTGAGGCTCCGGTGCCCGTCAGTGGGCAGAGCGCACATCGCCCACAGTCCCCGAGAAGTTGGGGGGA
GGGGTCGGCAATTGAACCGGTGCCTAGAGAAGGTGGCGCGGGGTAAACTGGGAAAGTGATGTCGTGTACT
GGCTCCGCCTTTTTCCCGAGGGTGGGGGAGAACCGTATATAAGTGCAGTAGTCGCCGTGAACGTTCTTTT
TCGCAACGGGTTTGCCGCCAGAACACAGGTAAGTGCCGTGTGTGGTTCCCGCGGGCCTGGCCTCTTTACG
GGTTATGGCCCTTGCGTGCCTTGAATTACTTCCACCTGGCTCCAGTACGTGATTCTTGATCCCGAGCTGG
AGCCAGGGGCGGGCCTTGCGCTTTAGGAGCCCCTTCGCCTCGTGCTTGAGTTGAGGCCTGGCCTGGGCGC
TGGGGCCGCCGCGTGCGAATCTGGTGGCACCTTCGCGCCTGTCTCGCTGCTTTCGATAAGTCTCTAGCCA
TTTAAAATTTTTGATGACCTGCTGCGACGCTTTTTTTCTGGCAAGATAGTCTTGTAAATGCGGGCCAGGA
TCTGCACACTGGTATTTCGGTTTTTGGGGCCGCGGGCGGCGACGGGGCCCGTGCGTCCCAGCGCACATGT
TCGGCGAGGCGGGGCCTGCGAGCGCGGCCACCGAGAATCGGACGGGGGTAGTCTCAAGCTGGCCGGCCTG
CTCTGGTGCCTGGCCTCGCGCCGCCGTGTATCGCCCCGCCCTGGGCGGCAAGGCTGGCCCGGTCGGCACC
AGTTGCGTGAGCGGAAAGATGGCCGCTTCCCGGCCCTGCTCCAGGGGGCTCAAAATGGAGGACGCGGCGC
TCGGGAGAGCGGGCGGGTGAGTCACCCACACAAAGGAAAGGGGCCTTTCCGTCCTCAGCCGTCGCTTCAT
GTGACTCCACGGAGTACCGGGCGCCGTCCAGGCACCTCGATTAGTTCTGGAGCTTTTGGAGTACGTCGTC
TTTAGGTTGGGGGGAGGGGTTTTATGCGATGGAGTTTCCCCACACTGAGTGGGTGGAGACTGAAGTTAGG
CCAGCTTGGCACTTGATGTAATTCTCCTTGGAATTTGCCCTTTTTGAGTTTGGATCTTGGTTCATTCTCA
AGCCTCAGACAGTGGTTCAAAGTTTTTTTCTTCCATTTCAGGTGTCGTGAACACGTGGTCGCGGCCAATT
CTGCAGTCGAGCTCAAGCTTCGAACTAGGGCCGCGACTCTAGTGATTCATGAGTGTGGATCCAGCTTGTC
CCCAAAGCTTGCCTTGCTTTGAAGCATCCGACTGTAAAGAATCTTCACCTATGCCTGTGATTTGTGGGCC
TGAAGAAAACTATCCATCCTTGCAAATGTCTTCTGCTGAGATGCCTCACACGGAGACTGTCTCTCCTCTT
CCTTCCTCCATGGATCTGCTTATTCAGGACAGCCCTGATTCTTCCACCAGTCCCAAAGGCAAACAACCCA
CTTCTGCAGAGAAGAGTGTCGCAAAAAAGGAAGACAAGGTCCCGGTCAAGAAACAGAAGACCAGAACTGT
GTTCTCTTCCACCCAGCTGTGTGTACTCAATGATAGATTTCAGAGACAGAAATACCTCAGCCTCCAGCAG
ATGCAAGAACTCTCCAACATCCTGAACCTCAGCTACAAACAGGTGAAGACCTGGTTCCAGAACCAGAGAA
TGAAATCTAAGAGGTGGCAGAAAAACAACTGGCCGAAGAATAGCAATGGTGTGACGCAGAAGGCCTCAGC
ACCTACCTACCCCAGCCTTTACTCTTCCTACCACCAGGGATGCCTGGTGAACCCGACTGGGAACCTTCCA
ATGTGGAGCAACCAGACCTGGAACAATTCAACCTGGAGCAACCAGACCCAGAACATCCAGTCCTGGAGCA
ACCACTCCTGGAACACTCAGACCTGGTGCACCCAATCCTGGAACAATCAGGCCTGGAACAGTCCCTTCTA
TAACTGTGGAGAGGAATCTCTGCAGTCCTGCATGCAGTTCCAGCCAAATTCTCCTGCCAGTGACTTGGAG
GCTGCCTTGGAAGCTGCTGGGGAAGGCCTTAATGTAATACAGCAGACCACTAGGTATTTTAGTACTCCAC
AAACCATGGATTTATTCCTAAACTACTCCATGAACATGCAACCTGAAGACGTGTGAAGATGAATCGAATT
CCCGCGGCCGCTTTCTCGAGGCCATCGATGTTTAAACGATCCGCCCCTCTCCCTCCCCCCCCCCTAACGT
TACTGGCCGAAGCCGCTTGGAATAAGGCCGGTGTGCGTTTGTCTATATGTTATTTTCCACCATATTGCCG
TCTTTTGGCAATGTGAGGGCCCGGAAACCTGGCCCTGTCTTCTTGACGAGCATTCCTAGGGGTCTTTCCC
CTCTCGCCAAAGGAATGCAAGGTCTGTTGAATGTCGTGAAGGAAGCAGTTCCTCTGGAAGCTTCTTGAAG
ACAAACAACGTCTGTAGCGACCCTTTGCAGGCAGCGGAACCCCCCACCTGGCGACAGGTGCCTCTGCGGC
CAAAAGCCACGTGTATAAGATACACCTGCAAAGGCGGCACAACCCCAGTGCCACGTTGTGAGTTGGATAG
TTGTGGAAAGAGTCAAATGGCTCTCCTCAAGCGTATTCAACAAGGGGCTGAAGGATGCCCAGAAGGTACC
CCATTGTATGGGATCTGATCTGGGGCCTCGGTACACATGCTTTACATGTGTTTAGTCGAGGTTAAAAAAA
CGTCTAGGCCCCCCGAACCACGGGGACGTGGTTTTCCTTTGAAAAACACGATGATAATATGGCCACACCG
CGATCGCGAATTCGATTATCGCCATGGGCTCCGTGTCCAACCAGCAGTTTGCAGGTGGCTGCGCCAAGGC
GGCAGAAGAGGCGCCCGAGGAGGCGCCGGAGGACGCGGCCCGGGCGGCGGACGAGCCTCAGCTGCTGCAC
GGTGCGGGCATCTGTAAGTGGTTCAACGTGCGCATGGGGTTCGGCTTCCTGTCCATGACCGCCCGCGCCG
GGGTCGCGCTCGACCCCCCAGTGGATGTCTTTGTGCACCAGAGTAAGCTGCACATGGAAGGGTTCCGGAG
CTTGAAGGAGGGTGAGGCAGTGGAGTTCACCTTTAAGAAGTCAGCCAAGGGTCTGGAATCCATCCGTGTC
ACCGGACCTGGTGGAGTATTCTGTATTGGGAGTGAGAGGCGGCCAAAAGGAAAGAGCATGCAGAAGCGCA
GATCAAAAGGAGACAGGTGCTACAACTGTGGAGGTCTAGATCATCATGCCAAGGAATGCAAGCTGCCACC
CCAGCCCAAGAAGTGCCACTTCTGCCAGAGCATCAGCCATATGGTAGCCTCATGTCCGCTGAAGGCCCAG
CAGGGCCCTAGTGCACAGGGAAAGCCAACCTACTTTCGAGAGGAAGAAGAAGAAATCCACAGCCCTACCC
TGCTCCCGGAGGCACAGAATTGAGTTTAAACAATCACTAGCTAGTTCGAAGGATCCAGACATGATAAGAT
ACATTGATGAGTTTGGACAAACCACAACTAGAATGCAGTGAAAAAAATGCTTTATTTGTGAAATTTGTGA
TGCTATTGCTTTATTTGTAACCATTATAAGCTGCAATAAACAAGTTAACAACAACAATTGCATTCATTTT
ATGTTTCAGGTTCAGGGGGAGGTGTGGGAGGTTTTTTAAAGCAAGTAAAACCTCTACAAATGTGGTATGG
CTGATTATGATCCGGCTGCCTCGCGCGTTTCGGTGATGACGGTGAAAACCTCTGACACATGCAGCTCCCG
GAGACGGTCACAGCTTGTCTGTAAGCGGATGCCGGGAGCAGACAAGCCCGTCAGGGCGCGTCAGCGGGTG
TTGGCGGGTGTCGGGGCGCAGCCATGAGGTCGATCGACTCTAGCTAGAGGATCGATCCCCGCCCCGGACG
AACTAAACCTGACTACGACATCTCTGCCCCTTCTTCGCGGGGCAGTGCATGTAATCCCTTCAGTTGGTTG
GTACAACTTGCCAACTGGGCCCTGTTCCACATGTGACACGGGGGGGGACCAAACACAAAGGGGTTCTCTG
ACTGTAGTTGACATCCTTATAAATGGATGTGCACATTTGCCAACACTGAGTGGCTTTCATCCTGGAGCAG
ACTTTGCAGTCTGTGGACTGCAACACAACATTGCCTTTATGTGTAACTCTTGGCTGAAGCTCTTACACCA
ATGCTGGGGGACATGTACCTCCCAGGGGCCCAGGAAGACTACGGGAGGCTACACCAACGTCAATCAGAGG
GGCCTGTGTAGCTACCGATAAGCGGACCCTCAAGAGGGCATTAGCAATAGTGTTTATAAGGCCCCCTTGT
TAACCCTAAACGGGTAGCATATGCTTCCCGGGTAGTAGTATATACTATCCAGACTAACCCTAATTCAATA
GCATATGTTACCCAACGGGAAGCATATGCTATCGAATTAGGGTTAGTAAAAGGGTCCTAAGGAACAGCGA
TATCTCCCACCCCATGAGCTGTCACGGTTTTATTTACATGGGGTCAGGATTCCACGAGGGTAGTGAACCA
TTTTAGTCACAAGGGCAGTGGCTGAAGATCAAGGAGCGGGCAGTGAACTCTCCTGAATCTTCGCCTGCTT
CTTCATTCTCCTTCGTTTAGCTAATAGAATAACTGCTGAGTTGTGAACAGTAAGGTGTATGTGAGGTGCT
CGAAAACAAGGTTTCAGGTGACGCCCCCAGAATAAAATTTGGACGGGGGGTTCAGTGGTGGCATTGTGCT
ATGACACCAATATAACCCTCACAAACCCCTTGGGCAATAAATACTAGTGTAGGAATGAAACATTCTGAAT
ATCTTTAACAATAGAAATCCATGGGGTGGGGACAAGCCGTAAAGACTGGATGTCCATCTCACACGAATTT
ATGGCTATGGGCAACACATAATCCTAGTGCAATATGATACTGGGGTTATTAAGATGTGTCCCAGGCAGGG
ACCAAGACAGGTGAACCATGTTGTTACACTCTATTTGTAACAAGGGGAAAGAGAGTGGACGCCGACAGCA
GCGGACTCCACTGGTTGTCTCTAACACCCCCGAAAATTAAACGGGGCTCCACGCCAATGGGGCCCATAAA
CAAAGACAAGTGGCCACTCTTTTTTTTGAAATTGTGGAGTGGGGGCACGCGTCAGCCCCCACACGCCGCC
CTGCGGTTTTGGACTGTAAAATAAGGGTGTAATAACTTGGCTGATTGTAACCCCGCTAACCACTGCGGTC
AAACCACTTGCCCACAAAACCACTAATGGCACCCCGGGGAATACCTGCATAAGTAGGTGGGCGGGCCAAG
ATAGGGGCGCGATTGCTGCGATCTGGAGGACAAATTACACACACTTGCGCCTGAGCGCCAAGCACAGGGT
TGTTGGTCCTCATATTCACGAGGTCGCTGAGAGCACGGTGGGCTAATGTTGCCATGGGTAGCATATACTA
CCCAAATATCTGGATAGCATATGCTATCCTAATCTATATCTGGGTAGCATAGGCTATCCTAATCTATATC
TGGGTAGCATATGCTATCCTAATCTATATCTGGGTAGTATATGCTATCCTAATTTATATCTGGGTAGCAT
AGGCTATCCTAATCTATATCTGGGTAGCATATGCTATCCTAATCTATATCTGGGTAGTATATGCTATCCT
AATCTGTATCCGGGTAGCATATGCTATCCTCATGCATATACMGATACCAAAATATCTGGATAGCATATGC
TATCCTAATCTATATCTGGGTAGCATAGGCTATCCTAATCTATATCTGGGTAGCATATGCTATCCTAATC
TATATCTGGGTAGTATATGCTATCCTAATTTATATCTGGGTAGCATAGGCTATCCTAATCTATATCTGGG
TAGCATATGCTATCCTAATCTATATCTGGGTAGTATATGCTATCCTAATCTGTATCCGGGTAGCATATGC
TATCCTCATGCATATACAGTCAGCATATGATACCCAGTAGTAGAGTGGGAGTGCTATCCTTTGCATATGC
CGCCACCTCCCAAGGGGGCGTGAATTTTCGCTGCTTGTCCTTTTCCTGCTGGTTGCTCCCATTCTTAGGT
GAATTTAAGGAGGCCAGGCTAAAGCCGTCGCATGTCTGATTGCTCACCAGGTAAATGTCGCTAATGTTTT
CCAACGCGAGAAGGTGTTGAGCGCGGAGCTGAGTGACGTGACAACATGGGTATGCCCAATTGCCCCATGT
TGGGAGGACGAAAATGGTGACAAGACAGATGGCCAGAAATACACCAACAGCACGCATGATGTCTACTGGG
GATTTATTCTTTAGTGCGGGGGAATACACGGCTTTTAATACGATTGAGGGCGTCTCCTAACAAGTTACAT
CACTCCTGCCCTTCCTCACCCTCATCTCCATCACCTCCTTCATCTCCGTCATCTCCGTCATCACCCTCCG
CGGCAGCCCCTTCCACCATAGGTGGAAACCAGGGAGGCAAATCTACTCCATCGTCAAAGCTGCACACAGT
CACCCTGATATTGCAGGTAGGAGCGGGCTTTGTCATAACAAGGTCCTTAATCGCATCCTTCAAAACCTCA
GCAAATATATGAGTTTGTAAAAAGACCATGAAATAACAGACAATGGACTCCCTTAGCGGGCCAGGTTGTG
GGCCGGGTCCAGGGGCCATTCCAAAGGGGAGACGACTCAATGGTGTAAGACGACATTGTGGAATAGCAAG
GGCAGTTCCTCGCCTTAGGTTGTAAAGGGAGGTCTTACTACCTCCATATACGAACACACCGGCGACCCAA
GTTCCTTCGTCGGTAGTCCTTTCTACGTGACTCCTAGCCAGGAGAGCTCTTAAACCTTCTGCAATGTTCT
CAAATTTCGGGTTGGAACCTCCTTGACCACGATGCTTTCCAAACCACCCTCCTTTTTTGCGCCTGCCTCC
ATCACCCTGACCCCGGGGTCCAGTGCTTGGGCCTTCTCCTGGGTCATCTGCGGGGCCCTGCTCTATCGCT
CCCGGGGGCACGTCAGGCTCACCATCTGGGCCACCTTCTTGGTGGTATTCAAAATAATCGGCTTCCCCTA
CAGGGTGGAAAAATGGCCTTCTACCTGGAGGGGGCCTGCGCGGTGGAGACCCGGATGATGATGACTGACT
ACTGGGACTCCTGGGCCTCTTTTCTCCACGTCCACGACCTCTCCCCCTGGCTCTTTCACGTCCTCTACCC
CGGCGGCCTCCACTACCTCCTCGACCCCGGCCTCCACTACCTCCTCGACCCCGGCCTCCACTRCCTCCTC
GACCCCGGCCTCCACYKCCTCCTCSWCCCCSGCCTCCACCTCCTGCTCCTGCCCCTCCTGCTCCTGCCCC
TCCTCCTGCTCCTGCCCCTCCTGCCCCTCCTGCTCCTGCCCCTCCTGCCCCTCCTGCTCCTGCCCCTCCT
GCCCCTCCTGCTCCTGCCCCTCCTGCCCCTCCTCCTGCTCCTGCCCCTCCTGCCCCTCCTCCTGCTCCTG
CCCCTCCTGCCCCTCCTGCTCCTGCCCCTCCTGCCCCTCCTGCTCCTGCCCCTCCTGCCCCTCCTGCTCC
TGCCCCTCCTGCTCCTGCCCCTCCTGCTCCTGCCCCTCCTGCTCCTGCCCCTCCTGCCCCTCCTGCCCCT
CCTCCTGCTCCTGCCCCTCCTGCTCCTGCCCCTCCTGCCCCTCCTGCCCCTCCTGCTCCTGCCCCTCCTC
CTGCTCCTGCCCCTCCTGCCCCTCCTGCCCCTCCTCCTGCTCCTGCCCCTCCTGCCCCTCCTCCTGCTCC
TGCCCCTCCTCCTGCTCCTGCCCCTCCTSCCCCTCCTGCCCCTCCTCCTGCTCCTGCCCCTCCTGCCCCT
CCTCCTGCTCCTGCCCCTCCTCCTGCTCCTGCCCCTCCTGCCCCTCCTGCCCCTCCTCCTGCTCCTGCCC
CTCCTCCTSCTCCTGCCCCTCCTGCCCCTCCTGCCCCTCCTGCCCCTCCTCCTGCTCCTGCCCCTCCTCC
TGCTCCTGCCCCTCCTGCTCCTGCCCCTCCCGCTCCTGCTCCTGCTCCTGTTCCACCGTGGGTCCCTTTG
CAGCCAATGCAACTTGGACGTTTTTGGGGTCTCCGGACACCATCTCTATGTCTTGGCCCTGATCCTGAGC
CGCCCGGGGCTCCTGGTCTTCCGCCTCCTCGTCCTCGTCCTCTTCCCCGTCCTCGTCCATGGTTATCACC
CCCTCTTCTTTGAGGTCCACTGCCGCCGGAGCCTTCTGGTCCAGATGTGTCTCCCTTCTCTCCTAGGCCA
TTTCCAGGTCCTGTACCTGGCCCCTCGTCAGACATGATTCACACTAAAAGAGATCAATAGACATCTTTAT
TAGACGACGCTCAGTGAATACAGGGAGTGCAGACTCCTGCCCCCTCCAACAGCCCCCCCACCCTCATCCC
CTTCATGGTCGCTGTCAGACAGATCCAGGTCTGAAAATTCCCCATCCTCCGAACCATCCTCGTCCTCATC
ACCAATTACTCGCAGCCCGGAAAACTCCCGCTGAACATCCTCAAGATTTGCGTCCTGAGCCTCAAGCCAG
GCCTCAAATTCCTCGTCCCCCTTTTTGCTGGACGGTAGGGATGGGGATTCTCGGGACCCCTCCTCTTCCT
CTTCAAGGTCACCAGACAGAGATGCTACTGGGGCAACGGAAGAAAAGCTGGGTGCGGCCTGTGAGGATCA
GCTTATCGATGATAAGCTGTCAAACATGAGAATTAATTCTTGAAGACGAAAGGGCCTCGTGATACGCCTA
TTTTTATAGGTTAATGTCATGATAATAATGGTTTCTTAGACGTCAGGTGGCACTTTTCGGGGAAATGTGC
GCGGAACCCCTATTTGTTTATTTTTCTAAATACATTCAAATATGTATCCGCTCATGAGACAATAACCCTG
ATAAATGCTTCAATAATATTGAAAAAGGAAGAGTATGAGTATTCAACATTTCCGTGTCGCCCTTATTCCC
TTTTTTGCGGCATTTTGCCTTCCTGTTTTTGCTCACCCAGAAACGCTGGTGAAAGTAAAAGATGCTGAAG
ATCAGTTGGGTGCACGAGTGGGTTACATCGAACTGGATCTCAACAGCGGTAAGATCCTTGAGAGTTTTCG
CCCCGAAGAACGTTTTCCAATGATGAGCACTTTTAAAGTTCTGCTATGTGGCGCGGTATTATCCCGTGTT
GACGCCGGGCAAGAGCAACTCGGTCGCCGCATACACTATTCTCAGAATGACTTGGTTGAGTACTCACCAG
TCACAGAAAAGCATCTTACGGATGGCATGACAGTAAGAGAATTATGCAGTGCTGCCATAACCATGAGTGA
TAACACTGCGGCCAACTTACTTCTGACAACGATCGGAGGACCGAAGGAGCTAACCGCTTTTTTGCACAAC
ATGGGGGATCATGTAACTCGCCTTGATCGTTGGGAACCGGAGCTGAATGAAGCCATACCAAACGACGAGC
GTGACACCACGATGCCTGCAGCAATGGCAACAACGTTGCGCAAACTATTAACTGGCGAACTACTTACTCT
AGCTTCCCGGCAACAATTAATAGACTGGATGGAGGCGGATAAAGTTGCAGGACCACTTCTGCGCTCGGCC
CTTCCGGCTGGCTGGTTTATTGCTGATAAATCTGGAGCCGGTGAGCGTGGGTCTCGCGGTATCATTGCAG
CACTGGGGCCAGATGGTAAGCCCTCCCGTATCGTAGTTATCTACACGACGGGGAGTCAGGCAACTATGGA
TGAACGAAATAGACAGATCGCTGAGATAGGTGCCTCACTGATTAAGCATTGGTAACTGTCAGACCAAGTT
TACTCATATATACTTTAGATTGATTTAAAACTTCATTTTTAATTTAAAAGGATCTAGGTGAAGATCCTTT
TTGATAATCTCATGACCAAAATCCCTTAACGTGAGTTTTCGTTCCACTGAGCGTCAGACCCCGTAGAAAA
GATCAAAGGATCTTCTTGAGATCCTTTTTTTCTGCGCGTAATCTGCTGCTTGCAAACAAAAAAACCACCG
CTACCAGCGGTGGTTTGTTTGCCGGATCAAGAGCTACCAACTCTTTTTCCGAAGGTAACTGGCTTCAGCA
GAGCGCAGATACCAAATACTGTCCTTCTAGTGTAGCCGTAGTTAGGCCACCACTTCAAGAACTCTGTAGC
ACCGCCTACATACCTCGCTCTGCTAATCCTGTTACCAGTGGCTGCTGCCAGTGGCGATAAGTCGTGTCTT
ACCGGGTTGGACTCAAGACGATAGTTACCGGATAAGGCGCAGCGGTCGGGCTGAACGGGGGGTTCGTGCA
CACAGCCCAGCTTGGAGCGAACGACCTACACCGAACTGAGATACCTACAGCGTGAGCTATGAGAAAGCGC
CACGCTTCCCGAAGGGAGAAAGGCGGACAGGTATCCGGTAAGCGGCAGGGTCGGAACAGGAGAGCGCACG
AGGGAGCTTCCAGGGGGAAACGCCTGGTATCTTTATAGTCCTGTCGGGTTTCGCCACCTCTGACTTGAGC
GTCGATTTTTGTGATGCTCGTCAGGGGGGCGGAGCCTATGGAAAAACGCCAGCAACGCGGCCTTTTTACG
GTTCCTGGCCTTTTGCTGGCCTTGAAGCTGTCCCTGATGGTCGTCATCTACCTGCCTGGACAGCATGGCC
TGCAACGCGGGCATCCCGATGCCGCCGGAAGCGAGAAGAATCATAATGGGGAAGGCCATCCAGCCTCGCG
TCG
Features (pLannotate 1.2.2; 36 found; start..end, strand, type, name):
     13..1175    +  promoter       EF-1α promoter: strong constitutive promoter for human elongation factor EF-1α
   1202..1219    +  misc_feature   MCS (fragment): multiple cloning site
   1229..2308    +  CDS            POU5F1: PO5F1_HUMAN - Also known as OCT3, OCT4, OTF3. Experimental evidence at protein level: Swiss-Prot protein existence level 1. Transcription factor that binds to the octamer motif (5'- ATTTGCAT-3'). Forms a trimeric complex with SOX2 or SOX15 on DNA and controls the expression of a number of genes involved in embryonic development such as YES1, FGF4, UTF1 and ZFP206. Critical for early embryogenesis and for embryonic stem cell pluripotency. From Homo sapiens (Human).
   2385..2968    +  misc_feature   IRES2: internal ribosome entry site (IRES) of the encephalomyocarditis virus (EMCV)
   2991..3941    +  CDS            SOX2: SOX2_HUMAN - Experimental evidence at protein level: Swiss-Prot protein existence level 1. Transcription factor that forms a trimeric complex with OCT4 on DNA and controls the expression of a number of genes involved in embryonic development such as YES1, FGF4, UTF1 and ZFP206 (By similarity). Binds to the proximal enhancer region of NANOG (By similarity). Critical for early embryogenesis and for embryonic stem cell pluripotency (PubMed:18035408). Downstream SRRT target that mediates the promotion of neural stem cell self-renewal (By similarity). Keeps neural cells undifferentiated by countera
   3977..4111    -  polyA_signal   SV40 poly(A) signal: SV40 polyadenylation signal
   4134..4217    -  CDS            large T antigen (fragment): large T antigen from SV40 (simian virus 40)
   4220..4260    +  CDS            rop (fragment): Rop protein, which maintains plasmids at low copy number; rop
   4418..4443    -  CDS            bla(M) (fragment): β-lactamase lacking the signal sequence; bla(M); allows cytosolic expression of β-lactamase
   4621..5000    +  enhancer       CMV enhancer: human cytomegalovirus immediate early enhancer
   5001..5204    +  promoter       CMV promoter: human cytomegalovirus (CMV) immediate early promoter
   5232..5256    +  misc_feature   MCS (fragment): multiple cloning site
   5266..6675    +  CDS            KLF4 (fragment): KLF4_HUMAN - Also known as EZF, GKLF. Experimental evidence at protein level: Swiss-Prot protein existence level 1. Transcription factor; can act both as activator and as repressor. Binds the 5'-CACCC-3' core sequence. Binds to the promoter region of its own gene and can activate its own transcription. Regulates the expression of key transcription factors during embryonic development. Plays an important role in maintaining embryonic stem cells, and in preventing their differentiation. Required for establishing the barrier function of the skin and for postnatal maturation and maintenance of the
   6716..7299    +  misc_feature   IRES2: internal ribosome entry site (IRES) of the encephalomyocarditis virus (EMCV)
   7321..7341    +  misc_feature   MCS (fragment): multiple cloning site
   7351..8670    +  CDS            c-Myc: human c-Myc proto-oncogene
   8733..8957    +  polyA_signal   bGH poly(A) signal: bovine growth hormone polyadenylation signal
   8961..8982    +  promoter       SV40 promoter (fragment): SV40 enhancer and early promoter
   9151..9169    +  enhancer       CMV enhancer (fragment): human cytomegalovirus immediate early enhancer
   9178..10340   +  promoter       EF-1α promoter: strong constitutive promoter for human elongation factor EF-1α
  10367..10384   +  misc_feature   MCS (fragment): multiple cloning site
  10409..11323   +  CDS            NANOG: NANOG_HUMAN - Experimental evidence at protein level: Swiss-Prot protein existence level 1. Transcription regulator involved in inner cell mass and embryonic stem (ES) cells proliferation and self-renewal. Imposes pluripotency on ES cells and prevents their differentiation towards extraembryonic endoderm and trophectoderm lineages. Blocks bone morphogenetic protein-induced mesoderm differentiation of ES cells by physically interacting with SMAD1 and interfering with the recruitment of coactivators to the active SMAD transcriptional complexes. Acts as a transcriptional activator or repressor. B
  11384..11967   +  misc_feature   IRES2: internal ribosome entry site (IRES) of the encephalomyocarditis virus (EMCV)
  11994..12620   +  CDS            LIN28A: LN28A_HUMAN - Also known as CSDD1, LIN28, ZCCHC1. Experimental evidence at protein level: Swiss-Prot protein existence level 1. RNA-binding protein that inhibits processing of pre-let-7 miRNAs and regulates translation of mRNAs that control developmental timing, pluripotency and metabolism (PubMed:21247876). Seems to recognize a common structural G-quartet (G4) feature in its miRNA and mRNA targets (Probable). 'Translational enhancer' that drives specific mRNAs to polysomes and increases the efficiency of protein synthesis. Its association with the translational machinery and target mRNAs resu
  12652..12786   -  polyA_signal   SV40 poly(A) signal: SV40 polyadenylation signal
  12809..12892   -  CDS            large T antigen (fragment): large T antigen from SV40 (simian virus 40)
  12895..12935   +  CDS            rop (fragment): Rop protein, which maintains plasmids at low copy number; rop
  13519..15126   -  rep_origin     oriP (fragment): Epstein-Barr virus oriP replication origin (Yates et al., 2000)
  15239..15457   -  CDS            gL (fragment): GL_EBVB9 - Experimental evidence at protein level: Swiss-Prot protein existence level 1. The heterodimer glycoprotein H-glycoprotein L is required for the fusion of viral and plasma membranes leading to virus entry into the host cell. Acts as a functional inhibitor of gH and maintains gH in an inhibited form. Upon binding to host integrins, gL dissociates from gH leading to activation of the viral fusion glycoproteins gB and gH. Fusion of EBV with B-lymphocytes requires the additional receptor- binding protein gp42, which forms a complex with gH/gL. The heterodimer gH/gL targets also host EPHA
  15540..17465   -  CDS            EBNA1: Epstein-Barr nuclear antigen 1, also known as EBNA-1 crucial for latent viral infection, and for episomal amplification of vectors containing the oriP origin (Okita et al., 2013)
  17503..17847   -  CDS            BRRF2_EBVB9 (fragment): Protein inferred from homology: Swiss-Prot protein existence level 3. From Epstein-Barr virus (strain B95-8) (HHV-4) (Human herpesvirus 4).
  17850..17873   -  promoter       tet promoter (fragment): E. coli promoter for tetracycline efflux protein gene
  17990..18094   +  promoter       AmpR promoter: bla
  18095..18955   +  CDS            AmpR: β-lactamase; bla; confers resistance to ampicillin, carbenicillin, and related antibiotics
  19126..19714   +  rep_origin     ori: high-copy-number ColE1/pMB1/pBR322/pUC origin of replication
  19760..1       -  CDS            TcR (fragment) (across the origin): tetracycline efflux protein; tet; confers resistance to tetracycline
