>Addgene plasmid #20924 | pEP4 E02S CK2M EN2L | analyzer sequence | sequence record 9760
CTAGCTTCGTGAGGCTCCGGTGCCCGTCAGTGGGCAGAGCGCACATCGCCCACAGTCCCCGAGAAGTTGG
GGGGAGGGGTCGGCAATTGAACCGGTGCCTAGAGAAGGTGGCGCGGGGTAAACTGGGAAAGTGATGTCGT
GTACTGGCTCCGCCTTTTTCCCGAGGGTGGGGGAGAACCGTATATAAGTGCAGTAGTCGCCGTGAACGTT
CTTTTTCGCAACGGGTTTGCCGCCAGAACACAGGTAAGTGCCGTGTGTGGTTCCCGCGGGCCTGGCCTCT
TTACGGGTTATGGCCCTTGCGTGCCTTGAATTACTTCCACCTGGCTCCAGTACGTGATTCTTGATCCCGA
GCTGGAGCCAGGGGCGGGCCTTGCGCTTTAGGAGCCCCTTCGCCTCGTGCTTGAGTTGAGGCCTGGCCTG
GGCGCTGGGGCCGCCGCGTGCGAATCTGGTGGCACCTTCGCGCCTGTCTCGCTGCTTTCGATAAGTCTCT
AGCCATTTAAAATTTTTGATGACCTGCTGCGACGCTTTTTTTCTGGCAAGATAGTCTTGTAAATGCGGGC
CAGGATCTGCACACTGGTATTTCGGTTTTTGGGCCCGCGGCCGGCGACGGGGCCCGTGCGTCCCAGCGCA
CATGTTCGGCGAGGCGGGGCCTGCGAGCGCGGCCACCGAGAATCGGACGGGGGTAGTCTCAAGCTGGCCG
GCCTGCTCTGGTGCCTGGCCTCGCGCCGCCGTGTATCGCCCCGCCCTGGGCGGCAAGGCTGGCCCGGTCG
GCACCAGTTGCGTGAGCGGAAAGATGGCCGCTTCCCGGCCCTGCTCCAGGGGGCTCAAAATGGAGGACGC
GGCGCTCGGGAGAGCGGGCGGGTGAGTCACCCACACAAAGGAAAAGGGCCTTTCCGTCCTCAGCCGTCGC
TTCATGTGACTCCACGGAGTACCGGGCGCCGTCCAGGCACCTCGATTAGTTCTGGAGCTTTTGGAGTACG
TCGTCTTTAGGTTGGGGGGAGGGGTTTTATGCGATGGAGTTTCCCCACACTGAGTGGGTGGAGACTGAAG
TTAGGCCAGCTTGGCACTTGATGTAATTCTCGTTGGAATTTGCCCTTTTTGAGTTTGGATCTTGGTTCAT
TCTCAAGCCTCAGACAGTGGTTCAAAGTTTTTTTCTTCCATTTCAGGTGTCGTGAACACGTGGTCGCGGC
CAATTCTGCAGTCGAGCTCAAGCTTCGAACTAGTGATTATGGCGGGACACCTGGCTTCGGATTTCGCCTT
CTCGCCCCCTCCAGGTGGTGGAGGTGATGGGCCAGGGGGGCCGGAGCCGGGCTGGGTTGATCCTCGGACC
TGGCTAAGCTTCCAAGGCCCTCCTGGAGGGCCAGGAATCGGGCCGGGGGTTGGGCCAGGCTCTGAGGTGT
GGGGGATTCCCCCATGCCCCCCGCCGTATGAGTTCTGTGGGGGGATGGCGTACTGTGGGCCCCAGGTTGG
AGTGGGGCTAGTGCCCCAAGGCGGCTTGGAGACCTCTCAGCCTGAGGGTGAAGCANGAGTCGGGGTGGAG
AGCAACTCCGATGGGGCCTCCCCGGAGCCCTGCACCGTCACCCCTGGTGCCGTGAAGCTGGAGAAGGAGA
AGCTGGAGCAAAACCCGGAGGAGTCCCAGGACATCAAAGCTCTGCAGAAAGAACTCGAGCAATTTGCCAA
GCTCCTGAAGCAGAAGAGGATCACCCTGGGATATACACAGGCCGATGTGGGGCTCACCCTGGGGGTTCTA
TTTGGGAAGGTATTCAGCCAAACGACCATCTGCCGCTTTGAGGCTCTGCAGCTTAGCTTCAAGAACATGT
GTAAGCTGCGGCCCTTGCTGCAGAAGTGGGTGGAGGAAGCTGACAACAATGAAAATCTTCAGGAGATATG
CAAAGCAGAAACCCTCGTGCAGGCCCGAAAGAGAAAGCGAACCAGTATCGAGAACCGAGTGAGAGGCAAC
CTGGAGAATTTGTTCCTGCAGTGCCCGAAACCCACACTGCAGCAGATCAGCCACATCGCCCAGCAGCTTG
GGCTCGAGAAGGATGTGGTCCGAGTGTGGTTCTGTAACCGGCGCCAGAAGGGCAAGCGATCAAGCAGCGA
CTATGCACAACGAGAGGATTTTGAGGCTGCTGGGTCTCCTTTCTCAGGGGGACCAGTGTCCTTTCCTCTG
GCCCCAGGGCCCCATTTTGGTACCCCAGGCTATGGGAGCCCTCACTTCACTGCACTGTACTCCTCGGTCC
CTTTCCCTGAGGGGGAAGCCTTTCCCCCTGTCTCCGTCACCACTCTGGGCTCTCCCATGCATTCAAACTG
AGGTGCCTGCCCTCTAGTTTACGCGTGGGGGCGGCCGGCCGCTTTCTCGAGGCCATCGATGTTTAAACGA
TCCGCCCCTCTCCCTCCCCCCCCCCTAACGTTACTGGCCGAAGCCGCTTGGAATAAGGCCGGTGTGCGTT
TGTCTATATGTTATTTTCCACCATATTGCCGTCTTTTGGCAATGTGAGGGCCCGGAAACCTGGCCCTGTC
TTCTTGACGAGCATTCCTAGGGGTCTTTCCCCTCTCGCCAAAGGAATGCAAGGTCTGTTGAATGTCGTGA
AGGAAGCAGTTCCTCTGGAAGCTTCTTGAAGACAAACAACGTCTGTAGCGACCCTTTGCAGGCAGCGGAA
CCCCCCACCTGGCGACAGGTGCCTCTGCGGCCAAAAGCCACGTGTATAAGATACACCTGCAAAGGCGGCA
CAACCCCAGTGCCACGTTGTGAGTTGGATAGTTGTGGAAAGAGTCAAATGGCTCTCCTCAAGCGTATTCA
ACAAGGGGCTGAAGGATGCCCAGAAGGTACCCCATTGTATGGGATCTGATCTGGGGCCTCGGTACACATG
CTTTACATGTGTTTAGTCGAGGTTAAAAAAACGTCTAGGCCCCCCGAACCACGGGGACGTGGTTTTCCTT
TGAAAAACACGATGATAATATGGCCACACCGCGAATTAATTCGATTCCGCATGTACAACATGATGGAGAC
GGAGCTGAAGCCGCCGGGCCCGCAGCAAACTTCGGGGGGCGGCGGCGGCAACTCCACCGCGGCGGCGGCC
GGCGGCAACCAGAAAAACAGCCCGGACCGCGTCAAGCGGCCCATGAATGCCTTCATGGTGTGGTCCCGCG
GGCAGCGGCGCAAGATGGCCCAGGAGAACCCCAAGATGCACAACTCGGAGATCAGCAAGCGCCTGGGCGC
CGAGTGGAAACTTTTGTCGGAGACGGAGAAGCGGCCGTTCATCGACGAGGCTAAGCGGCTGCGAGCGCTG
CACATGAAGGAGCACCCGGATTATAAATACCGGCCCCGGCGGAAAACCAAGACGCTCATGAAGAAGGATA
AGTACACGCTGCCCGGCGGGCTGCTGGCCCCCGGCGGCAATAGCATGGCGAGCGGGGTCGGGGTGGGCGC
CGGCCTGGGCGCGGGCGTGAACCAGCGCATGGACAGTTACGCGCACATGAACGGCTGGAGCAACGGCAGC
TACAGCATGATGCAGGACCAGCTGGGCTACCCGCAGCACCCGGGCCTCAATGCGCACGGCGCAGCGCAGA
TGCAGCCCATGCACCGCTACGACGTGAGCGCCCTGCAGTACAACTCCATGACCAGCTCGCAGACCTACAT
GAACGGCTCGCCCACCTACAGCATGTCCTACTCGCAGCAGGGCACCCCTGGCATGGCTCTTGGCTCCATG
GGTTCGGTGGTCAAGTCCGAGGCCAGCTCCAGCCCCCCTGTGGTTACCTCTTCCTCCCACTCCAGGGCGC
CCTGCCAGGCCGGGGACCTCCGGGACATGATCAGCATGTATCTCCCCGGCGCCGAGGTGCCGGAACCCGC
CGCCCCCAGCAGACTTCACATGTCCCAGCACTACCAGAGCGGCCCGGTGCCCGGCACGGCCATTAACGGC
ACACTGCCCCTCTCACACATGTGAGGGCCGGAAATCACTAGCTAGTTCGAAGGATCGATCCAGACATGAT
AAGATACATTGATGAGTTTGGACAAACCACAACTAGAATGCAGTGAAAAAAATGCTTTATTTGTGAAATT
TGTGATGCTATTGCTTTATTTGTAACCATTATAAGCTGCAATAAACAAGTTAACAACAACAATTGCATTC
ATTTTATGTTTCAGGTTCAGGGGGAGGTGTGGGAGGTTTTTTAAAGCAAGTAAAACCTCTACAAATGTGG
TATGGCTGATTATGATCCGGCTGCCTCGCGCGTTTCGGTGATGACGGTGAAAACCTCTGACACATGCAGC
TCCCGGAGACGGTCACAGCTTGTCTGTAAGCGGATGCCGGGAGCAGACAAGCCCGTCAGGCGTCAGCGGG
TGTTGGCGGGTGTCGGGGCGCAGCCATGAGGTCGACCAATTCTCATGTTTGACAGCTTATCATCGCAGAT
CCGGGCAACGTTGTTGCCATTGCTGCAGGCGCAGAACTGGTAGGTATGGAAGATCGATCTATACATTGAA
TCAATATTGGCAATTAGCCATATTAGTCATTGGTTATATAGCATAAATCAATATTGGCTATTGGCCATTG
CATACGTTGTATCTATATCATAATATGTACATTTATATTGGCTCATGTCCAATATGACCGCCATGTTGAC
ATTGATTATTGACTAGTTATTAATAGTAATCAATTACGGGGTCATTAGTTCATAGCCCATATATGGAGTT
CCGCGTTACATAACTTACGGTAAATGGCCCGCCTGGCTGACCGCCCAACGACCCCCGCCCATTGACGTCA
ATAATGACGTATGTTCCCATAGTAACGCCAATAGGGACTTTCCATTGACGTCAATGGGTGGAGTATTTAC
GGTAAACTGCCCACTTGGCAGTACATCAAGTGTATCATATGCCAAGTACGCCCCCTATTGACGTCAATGA
CGGTAAATGGCCCGCCTGGCATTATGCCCAGTACATGACCTTATGGGACTTTCCTACTTGGCAGTACATC
TACGTATTAGTCATCGCTATTACCATGGTGATGCGGTTTTGGCAGTACATCAATGGGCGTGGATAGCGGT
TTGACTCACGGGGATTTCCAAGTCTCCACCCCATTGACGTCAATGGGAGTTTGTTTTGGCACCAAAATCA
ACGGGACTTTCCAAAATGTCGTAACAACTCCGCCCCATTGACGCAAATGGGCGGTAGGCGTGTACGGTGG
GAGGTCTATATAAGCAGAGCTGGTTTAGTGAACCGTCAGATCCGCTAGGATCTCGAGCTCAAGCTTCGAA
TTCGCGATCGCCATGGCTGTCAGCGACGCGCTGCTCCCATCTTTCTCCACGTTCGCGTCTGGCCCGGCGG
GAAGGGAGAAGACACTGCGTCAAGCAGGTGCCCCGAATAACCGCTGGCGGGAGGAGCTCTCCCACATGAA
GCGACTTCCCCCAGTGCTTCCCGGCCGCCCCTATGACCTGGCGGCGGCGACCGTGGCCACAGACCTGGAG
AGCGGCGGAGCCGGTGCGGCTTGCGGCGGTAGCAACCTGGCGCCCCTACCTCGGAGAGAGACCGAGGAGT
TCAACGATCTCCTGGACCTGGACTTTATTCTCTCCAATTCGCTGACCCATCCTCCGGAGTCAGTGGCCGC
CACCGTGTCCTCGTCAGCGTCAGCCTCCTCTTCGTCGTCGCCGTCGAGCAGCGGCCCTGCCAGCGCGCCC
TCCACCTGCAGCTTCACCTATCCGATCCGGGCCGGGAACGACCCGGGCGTGGCGCCGGGCGGCACGGGCG
GAGGCCTCCTCTATGGCAGGGAGTCCGCTCCCCCTCCGACGGCTCCCTTCAACCTGGCGGACATCAACGA
CGTGAGCCCCTCGGGCGGCTTCATGGCCGAGCTCCTGCGGCCAGAATTGGACCCGGTGTACATTCCGCCG
CAGCAGCCGCAGCCGCCAGGTGGCGGGCTGATGGGCAAGTTCGTGCTGAAGGCGTCGCTGAGCGCCCCTG
GCAGCGAGTACGGCAGCCCGTCGGTCATCAGCGTCAGCAAAGGCAGCCCTGACGGCAGCCACCCGGTGGT
GGTGGCGCCCTACAACGGCGGGCCGCCGCGCACGTGCCCCAAGATCAAGCAGGAGGCGGTCTCTTCGTGC
ACCCACTTGGGCGCTGGACCCCCTCTCAGCAATGGCCACCGGCCGGCTGCACACGACTTCCCCCTGGGGC
GGCAGCTCCCCAGCAGGACTACCCCGACCCTGGGTCTTGAGGAAGTGCTGAGCAGCAGGGACTGTCACCC
TGCCCTGCCGCTTCCTCCCGGCTTCCATCCCCACCCGGGGCCCAATTACCCATCCTTCCTGCCCGATCAG
ATGCAGCCGCAAGTCCCGCCGCTCCATTACCAAGAGCTCATGCCACCCGGTTCCTGCATGCCAGAGGAGC
CCAAGCCAAAGAGGGGAAGACGATCGTGGCCCCGGAAAAGGACCGCCACCCACACTTGTGATTACGCGGG
CTGCGGCAAAACCTACACAAAGAGTTCCCATCTCAAGGCACACCTGCGAACCCACACAGGTGAGAAACCT
TACCACTGTGACTGGGACGGCTGTGGATGGAAATTCGCCCGCTCAGATGAACTGACCAGGCACTACCGTA
AACACACGGGGCACCGCCCGTTCCAGTGCCAAAAATGCGACCGAGCATTTTCCAGGTCGGACCACCTCGC
CTTACACATGAAGAGGCATTTTTAAATCCCAGACAGTGGATATGACCCGTTTAAACGATCCGCCCCTCTC
CCTCCCCCCCCCCTAACGTTACTGGCCGAAGCCGCTTGGAATAAGGCCGGTGTGCGTTTGTCTATATGTT
ATTTTCCACCATATTGCCGTCTTTTGGCAATGTGAGGGCCCGGAAACCTGGCCCTGTCTTCTTGACGAGC
ATTCCTAGGGGTCTTTCCCCTCTCGCCAAAGGAATGCAAGGTCTGTTGAATGTCGTGAAGGAAGCAGTTC
CTCTGGAAGCTTCTTGAAGACAAACAACGTCTGTAGCGACCCTTTGCAGGCAGCGGAACCCCCCACCTGG
CGACAGGTGCCTCTGCGGCCAAAAGCCACGTGTATAAGATACACCTGCAAAGGCGGCACAACCCCAGTGC
CACGTTGTGAGTTGGATAGTTGTGGAAAGAGTCAAATGGCTCTCCTCAAGCGTATTCAACAAGGGGCTGA
AGGATGCCCAGAAGGTACCCCATTGTATGGGATCTGATCTGGGGCCTCGGTACACATGCTTTACATGTGT
TTAGTCGAGGTTAAAAAAACGTCTAGGCCCCCCGAACCACGGGGACGTGGTTTTCCTTTGAAAAACACGA
TGATAATATGGCCACACCGCGATCGCGAATTCTGCAGTCGAGCTCAAGCTTCGAATTCGCGATCGCCATG
CCCCTCAACGTTAGCTTCACCAACAGGAACTATGACCTCGACTACGACTCGGTGCAGCCGTATTTCTACT
GCGACGAGGAGGAGAACTTCTACCAGCAGCAGCAGCAGAGCGAGCTGCAGCCCCCGGCGCCCAGCGAGGA
TATCTGGAAGAAATTCGAGCTGCTGCCCACCCCGCCCCTGTCCCCTAGCCGCCGCTCCGGGCTCTGCTCG
CCCTCCTACGTTGCGGTCACACCCTTCTCCCTTCGGGGAGACAACGACGGCGGTGGCGGGAGCTTCTCCA
CGGCCGACCAGCTGGAGATGGTGACCGAGCTGCTGGGAGGAGACATGGTGAACCAGAGTTTCATCTGCGA
CCCGGACGACGAGACCTTCATCAAAAACATCATCATCCAGGACTGTATGTGGAGCGGCTTCTCGGCCGCC
GCCAAGCTCGTCTCAGAGAAGCTGGCCTCCTACCAGGCTGCGCGCAAAGACAGCGGCAGCCCGAACCCCG
CCCGCGGCCACAGCGTCTGCTCCACCTCCAGCTTGTACCTGCAGGATCTGAGCGCCGCCGCCTCAGAGTG
CATCGACCCCTCGGTGGTCTTCCCCTACCCTCTCAACGACAGCAGCTCGCCCAAGTCCTGCGCCTCGCAA
GACTCCAGCGCCTTCTCTCCGTCCTCGGATTCTCTGCTCTCCTCGACGGAGTCCTCCCCGCAGGGCAGCC
CCGAGCCCCTGGTGCTCCATGAGGAGACACCGCCCACCACCAGCAGCGACTCTGAGGAGGAACAAGAAGA
TGAGGAAGAAATCGATGTTGTTTCTGTGGAAAAGAGGCAGGCTCCTGGCAAAAGGTCAGAGTCTGGATCA
CCTTCTGCTGGAGGCCACAGCAAACCTCCTCACAGCCCACTGGTCCTCAAGAGGTGCCACGTCTCCACAC
ATCAGCACAACTACGCAGCGCCTCCCTCCACTCGGAAGGACTATCCTGCTGCCAAGAGGGTCAAGTTGGA
CAGTGTCAGAGTCCTGAGACAGATCAGCAACAACCGAAAATGCACCAGCCCCAGGTCCTCGGACACCGAG
GAGAATGTCAAGAGGCGAACACACAACGTCTTGGAGCGCCAGAGGAGGAACGAGCTAAAACGGAGCTTTT
TTGCCCTGCGTGACCAGATCCCGGAGTTGGAAAACAATGAAAAGGCCCCCAAGGTAGTTATCCTTAAAAA
AGCCACAGCATACATCCTGTCCGTCCAAGCAGAGGAGCAAAAGCTCATTTCTGAAGAGGACTTGTTGCGG
AAACGACGAGAACAGTTGAAACACAAACTTGAACAGCTACGGAACTCTTGTGCGTAAGTTTGGCCGCCCC
CACGCGTAAACTAGTTCGAAGGATCCTAGAGCTCGCTGATCAGCCTCGACTGTGCCTTCTAGTTGCCAGC
CATCTGTTGTTTGCCCCTCCCCCGTGCCTTCCTTGACCCTGGAAGGTGCCACTCCCACTGTCCTTTCCTA
ATAAAATGAGGAAATTGCATCGCATTGTCTGAGTAGGTGTCATTCTATTCTGGGGGGTGGGGTGGGGCAG
GACAGCAAGGGGGAGGATTGGGAAGACAATAGCAGGCATGCTGGGGATGCGGTGGGCTCTATGGCTTCTG
AGGCGGAAAGAACCAGCTGGGGGCGCGCCCCTCGAGATCTATACATTGAATCAATATTGGCAATTAGCCA
TATTAGTCATTGGTTATATAGCATAAATCAATATTGGCTATTGGCCATTGCATACGTTGTATCTATATCA
TAATATGTACATTTATATTGGCTCATGTCCAATATGACCGCCATGTTGACATTGATTATTGACTAGCTTC
GTGAGGCTCCGGTGCCCGTCAGTGGGCAGAGCGCACATCGCCCACAGTCCCCGAGAAGTTGGGGGGAGGG
GTCGGCAATTGAACCGGTGCCTAGAGAAGGTGGCGCGGGGTAAACTGGGAAAGTGATGTCGTGTACTGGC
TCCGCCTTTTTCCCGAGGGTGGGGGAGAACCGTATATAAGTGCAGTAGTCGCCGTGAACGTTCTTTTTCG
CAACGGGTTTGCCGCCAGAACACAGGTAAGTGCCGTGTGTGGTTCCCGCGGGCCTGGCCTCTTTACGGGT
TATGGCCCTTGCGTGCCTTGAATTACTTCCACCTGGCTCCAGTACGTGATTCTTGATCCCGAGCTGGAGC
CAGGGGCGGGCCTTGCGCTTTAGGAGCCCCTTCGCCTCGTGCTTGAGTTGAGGCCTGGCCTGGGCGCTGG
GGCCGCCGCGTGCGAATCTGGTGGCACCTTCGCGCCTGTCTCGCTGCTTTCGATAAGTCTCTAGCCATTT
AAAATTTTTGATGACCTGCTGCGACGCTTTTTTTCTGGCAAGATAGTCTTGTAAATGCGGGCCAGGATCT
GCACACTGGTATTTCGGTTTTTGGGCCCGCGGCCGGCGACGGGGCCCGTGCGTCCCAGCGCACATGTTCG
GCGAGGCGGGGCCTGCGAGCGCGGCCACCGAGAATCGGACGGGGGTAGTCTCAAGCTGGCCGGCCTGCTC
TGGTGCCTGGCCTCGCGCCGCCGTGTATCGCCCCGCCCTGGGCGGCAAGGCTGGCCCGGTCGGCACCAGT
TGCGTGAGCGGAAAGATGGCCGCTTCCCGGCCCTGCTCCAGGGGGCTCAAAATGGAGGACGCGGCGCTCG
GGAGAGCGGGCGGGTGAGTCACCCACACAAAGGAAAAGGGCCTTTCCGTCCTCAGCCGTCGCTTCATGTG
ACTCCACGGAGTACCGGGCGCCGTCCAGGCACCTCGATTAGTTCTGGAGCTTTTGGAGTACGTCGTCTTT
AGGTTGGGGGGAGGGGTTTTATGCGATGGAGTTTCCCCACACTGAGTGGGTGGAGACTGAAGTTAGGCCA
GCTTGGCACTTGATGTAATTCTCGTTGGAATTTGCCCTTTTTGAGTTTGGATCTTGGTTCATTCTCAAGC
CTCAGACAGTGGTTCAAAGTTTTTTTCTTCCATTTCAGGTGTCGTGAACACGTGGTCGCGGCCAATTCTG
CAGTCGAGCTCAAGCTTCGAACTAGGGCCGCGACTCTAGTGATTCATGAGTGTGGATCCAGCTTGTCCCC
AAAGCTTGCCTTGCTTTGAAGCATCCGACTGTAAAGAATCTTCACCTATGCCTGTGATTTGTGGGCCTGA
AGAAAACTATCCATCCTTGCAAATGTCTTCTGCTGAGATGCCTCACACGGAGACTGTCTCTCCTCTTCCT
TCCTCCATGGATCTGCTTATTCAGGACAGCCCTGATTCTTCCACCAGTCCCAAAGGCAAACAACCCACTT
CTGCAGAGAAGAGTGTCGCAAAAAAGGAAGACAAGGTCCCGGTCAAGAAACAGAAGACCAGAACTGTGTT
CTCTTCCACCCAGCTGTGTGTACTCAATGATAGATTTCAGAGACAGAAATACCTCAGCCTCCAGCAGATG
CAAGAACTCTCCAACATCCTGAACCTCAGCTACAAACAGGTGAAGACCTGGTTCCAGAACCAGAGAATGA
AATCTAAGAGGTGGCAGAAAAACAACTGGCCGAAGAATAGCAATGGTGTGACGCAGAAGGCCTCAGCACC
TACCTACCCCAGCCTTTACTCTTCCTACCACCAGGGATGCCTGGTGAACCCGACTGGGAACCTTCCAATG
TGGAGCAACCAGACCTGGAACAATTCAACCTGGAGCAACCAGACCCAGAACATCCAGTCCTGGAGCAACC
ACTCCTGGAACACTCAGACCTGGTGCACCCAATCCTGGAACAATCAGGCCTGGAACAGTCCCTTCTATAA
CTGTGGAGAGGAATCTCTGCAGTCCTGCATGCAGTTCCAGCCAAATTCTCCTGCCAGTGACTTGGAGGCT
GCCTTGGAAGCTGCTGGGGAAGGCCTTAATGTAATACAGCAGACCACTAGGTATTTTAGTACTCCACAAA
CCATGGATTTATTCCTAAACTACTCCATGAACATGCAACCTGAAGACGTGTGAAGATGAATCGAATTCCC
GCGGCCGCTTTCTCGAGGCCATCGATGTTTAAACGATCCGCCCCTCTCCCTCCCCCCCCCCTAACGTTAC
TGGCCGAAGCCGCTTGGAATAAGGCCGGTGTGCGTTTGTCTATATGTTATTTTCCACCATATTGCCGTCT
TTTGGCAATGTGAGGGCCCGGAAACCTGGCCCTGTCTTCTTGACGAGCATTCCTAGGGGTCTTTCCCCTC
TCGCCAAAGGAATGCAAGGTCTGTTGAATGTCGTGAAGGAAGCAGTTCCTCTGGAAGCTTCTTGAAGACA
AACAACGTCTGTAGCGACCCTTTGCAGGCAGCGGAACCCCCCACCTGGCGACAGGTGCCTCTGCGGCCAA
AAGCCACGTGTATAAGATACACCTGCAAAGGCGGCACAACCCCAGTGCCACGTTGTGAGTTGGATAGTTG
TGGAAAGAGTCAAATGGCTCTCCTCAAGCGTATTCAACAAGGGGCTGAAGGATGCCCAGAAGGTACCCCA
TTGTATGGGATCTGATCTGGGGCCTCGGTACACATGCTTTACATGTGTTTAGTCGAGGTTAAAAAAACGT
CTAGGCCCCCCGAACCACGGGGACGTGGTTTTCCTTTGAAAAACACGATGATAATATGGCCACACCGCGA
TCGCGAATTCGATTATCGCCATGGGCTCCGTGTCCAACCAGCAGTTTGCAGGTGGCTGCGCCAAGGCGGC
AGAAGAGGCGCCCGAGGAGGCGCCGGAGGACGCGGCCCGGGCGGCGGACGAGCCTCAGCTGCTGCACGGT
GCGGGCATCTGTAAGTGGTTCAACGTGCGCATGGGGTTCGGCTTCCTGTCCATGACCGCCCGCGCCGGGG
TCGCGCTCGACCCCCCAGTGGATGTCTTTGTGCACCAGAGTAAGCTGCACATGGAAGGGTTCCGGAGCTT
GAAGGAGGGTGAGGCAGTGGAGTTCACCTTTAAGAAGTCAGCCAAGGGTCTGGAATCCATCCGTGTCACC
GGACCTGGTGGAGTATTCTGTATTGGGAGTGAGAGGCGGCCAAAAGGAAAGAGCATGCAGAAGCGCAGAT
CAAAAGGAGACAGGTGCTACAACTGTGGAGGTCTAGATCATCATGCCAAGGAATGCAAGCTGCCACCCCA
GCCCAAGAAGTGCCACTTCTGCCAGAGCATCAGCCATATGGTAGCCTCATGTCCGCTGAAGGCCCAGCAG
GGCCCTAGTGCACAGGGAAAGCCAACCTACTTTCGAGAGGAAGAAGAAGAAATCCACAGCCCTACCCTGC
TCCCGGAGGCACAGAATTGAGTTTAAACNAATCACTAGCTAGTTCGAAGGATCCAGACATGATAAGATAC
ATTGATGAGTTTGGACAAACCACAACTAGAATGCAGTGAAAAAAATGCTTTATTTGTGAAATTTGTGATG
CTATTGCTTTATTTGTAACCATTATAAGCTGCAATAAACAAGTTAACAACAACAATTGCATTCATTTTAT
GTTTCAGGTTCAGGGGGAGGTGTGGGAGGTTTTTTAAAGCAAGTAAAACCTCTACAAATGTGGTATGGCT
GATTATGATCCGGCTGCCTCGCGCGTTTCGGTGATGACGGTGAAAACCTCTGACACATGCAGCTCCCGGA
GACGGTCACAGCTTGTCTGTAAGCGGATGCCGGGAGCAGACAAGCCCGTCAGGCGTCAGCGGGTGTTGGC
GGGTGTCGGGGCGCAGCCATGAGGTCGATCGACTCTAGCTAGAGGATCGATGCCCCGCCCCGGACGAACT
AAACCTGACTACGACATCTCTGCCCCTTCTTCGCGGGGCAGTGCATGTAATCCCTTCAGTTGGTTGGTAC
AACTTGCCAACTGGGCCCTGTTCCACATGTGACACGGGGGGGGACCAAACACAAAGGGGTTCTCTGACTG
TAGTTGACATCCTTATAAATGGATGTGCACATTTGCCAACACTGAGTGGCTTTCATCCTGGAGCAGACTT
TGCAGTCTGTGGACTGCAACACAACATTGCCTTTATGTGTAACTCTTGGCTGAAGCTCTTACACCAATGC
TGGGGGACATGTACCTCCCAGGGGCCCAGGAAGACTACGGGAGGCTACACCAACGTCAATCAGAGGGGCC
TGTGTAGCTACCGATAAGCGGACCCTCAAGAGGGCATTAGCAATAGTGTTTATAAGGCCCCCTTGTTAAC
CCTAAACGGGTAGCATATGCTTCCCGGGTAGTAGTATATACTATCCAGACTAACCCTAATTCAATAGCAT
ATGTTACCCAACGGGAAGCATATGCTATCGAATTAGGGTTAGTAAAAGGGTCCTAAGGAACAGCGATATC
TCCCACCCCATGAGCTGTCACGGTTTTATTTACATGGGGTCAGGATTCCACGAGGGTAGTGAACCATTTT
AGTCACAAGGGCAGTGGCTGAAGATCAAGGAGCGGGCAGTGAACTCTCCTGAATCTTCGCCTGCTTCTTC
ATTCTCCTTCGTTTAGCTAATAGAATAACTGCTGAGTTGTGAACAGTAAGGTGTATGTGAGGTGCTCGAA
AACAAGGTTTCAGGTGACGCCCCCAGAATAAAATTTGGACGGGGGGTTCAGTGGTGGCATTGTGCTATGA
CACCAATATAACCCTCACAAACCCCTTGGGCAATAAATACTAGTGTAGGAATGAAACATTCTGAATATCT
TTAACAATAGAAATCCATGGGGTGGGGACAAGCCGTAAAGACTGGATGTCCATCTCACACGAATTTATGG
CTATGGGCAACACATAATCCTAGTGCAATATGATACTGGGGTTATTAAGATGTGTCCCAGGCAGGGACCA
AGACAGGTGAACCATGTTGTTACACTCTATTTGTAACAAGGGGAAAGAGAGTGGACGCCGACAGCAGCGG
ACTCCACTGGTTGTCTCTAACACCCCCGAAAATTAAACGGGGCTCCACGCCAATGGGGCCCATAAACAAA
GACAAGTGGCCACTCTTTTTTTTGAAATTGTGGAGTGGGGGCACGCGTCAGCCCCCACACGCCGCCCTGC
GGTTTTGGACTGTAAAATAAGGGTGTAATAACTTGGCTGATTGTAACCCCGCTAACCACTGCGGTCAAAC
CACTTGCCCACAAAACCACTAATGGCACCCCGGGGAATACCTGCATAAGTAGGTGGGCGGGCCAAGATAG
GGGCGCGATTGCTGCGATCTGGAGGACAAATTACACACACTTGCGCCTGAGCGCCAAGCACAGGGTTGTT
GGTCCTCATATTCACGAGGTCGCTGAGAGCACGGTGGGCTAATGTTGCCATGGGTAGCATATACTACCCA
AATATCTGGATAGCATATGCTATCCTAATCTATATCTGGGTAGCATAGGCTATCCTAATCTATATCTGGG
TAGCATATGCTATCCTAATCTATATCTGGGTAGTATATGCTATCCTAATTTATATCTGGGTAGCATAGGC
TATCCTAATCTATATCTGGGTAGCATATGCTATCCTAATCTATATCTGGGTAGTATATGCTATCCTAATC
TGTATCCGGGTAGCATATGCTATCCTAATAGAGATTAGGGTAGTATATGCTATCCTAATTTATATCTGGG
TAGCATATACTACCCAAATATCTGGATAGCATATGCTATCCTAATCTATATCTGGGTAGCATATGCTATC
CTAATCTATATCTGGGTAGCATAGGCTATCCTAATCTATATCTGGGTAGCATATGCTATCCTAATCTATA
TCTGGGTAGTATATGCTATCCTAATTTATATCTGGGTAGCATAGGCTATCCTAATCTATATCTGGGTAGC
ATATGCTATCCTAATCTATATCTGGGTAGTATATGCTATCCTAATCTGTATCCGGGTAGCATATGCTATC
CTCATGCATATACAGTCAGCATATGATACCCAGTAGTAGAGTGGGAGTGCTATCCTTTGCATATGCCGCC
ACCTCCCAAGGGGGCGTGAATTTTCGCTGCTTGTCCTTTTCCTGCTGGTTGCTCCCATTCTTAGGTGAAT
TTAAGGAGGCCAGGCTAAAGCCGTCGCATGTCTGATTGCTCACCAGGTAAATGTCGCTAATGTTTTCCAA
CGCGAGAAGGTGTTGAGCGCGGAGCTGAGTGACGTGACAACATGGGTATGCCCAATTGCCCCATGTTGGG
AGGACGAAAATGGTGACAAGACAGATGGCCAGAAATACACCAACAGCACGCATGATGTCTACTGGGGATT
TATTCTTTAGTGCGGGGGAATACACGGCTTTTAATACGATTGAGGGCGTCTCCTAACAAGTTACATCACT
CCTGCCCTTCCTCACCCTCATCTCCATCACCTCCTTCATCTCCGTCATCTCCGTCATCACCCTCCGCGGC
AGCCCCTTCCACCATAGGTGGAAACCAGGGAGGCAAATCTACTCCATCGTCAAAGCTGCACACAGTCACC
CTGATATTGCAGGTAGGAGCGGGCTTTGTCATAACAAGGTCCTTAATCGCATCCTTCAAAACCTCAGCAA
ATATATGAGTTTGTAAAAAGACCATGAAATAACAGACAATGGACTCCCTTAGCGGGCCAGGTTGTGGGCC
GGGTCCAGGGGCCATTCCAAAGGGGAGACGACTCAATGGTGTAAGACGACATTGTGGAATAGCAAGGGCA
GTTCCTCGCCTTAGGTTGTAAAGGGAGGTCTTACTACCTCCATATACGAACACACCGGCGACCCAAGTTC
CTTCGTCGGTAGTCCTTTCTACGTGACTCCTAGCCAGGAGAGCTCTTAAACCTTCTGCAATGTTCTCAAA
TTTCGGGTTGGAACCTCCTTGACCACGATGCTTTCCAAACCACCCTCCTTTTTTGCGCCTGCCTCCATCA
CCCTGACCCCGGGGTCCAGTGCTTGGGCCTTCTCCTGGGTCATCTGCGGGGCCCTGCTCTATCGCTCCCG
GGGGCACGTCAGGCTCACCATCTGGGCCACCTTCTTGGTGGTATTCAAAATAATCGGCTTCCCCTACAGG
GTGGAAAAATGGCCTTCTACCTGGAGGGGGCCTGCGCGGTGGAGACCCGGATGATGATGACTGACTACTG
GGACTCCTGGGCCTCTTTTCTCCACGTCCACGACCTCTCCCCCTGGCTCTTTCACGACTTCCCCCCCTGG
CTCTTTCACGTCCTCTACCCCGGCGGCCTCCACTACCTCCTCGACCCCGGCCTCCACTACCTCCTCGACC
CCGGCCTCCACTGCCTCCTCGACCCCGGCCTCCACCTCCTGCTCCTGCCCCTCCTGCTCCTGCCCCTCCT
CCTGCTCCTGCCCCTCCTGCCCCTCCTGCTCCTGCCCCTCCTGCCCCTCCTGCTCCTGCCCCTCCTGCCC
CTCCTGCTCCTGCCCCTCCTGCCCCTCCTCCTGCTCCTGCCCCTCCTGCCCCTCCTCCTGCTCCTGCCCC
TCCTGCCCCTCCTGCTCCTGCCCCTCCTGCCCCTCCTGCTCCTGCCCCTCCTGCCCCTCCTGCTCCTGCC
CCTCCTGCTCCTGCCCCTCCTGCTCCTGCCCCTCCTGCTCCTGCCCCTCCTGCCCCTCCTGCCCCTCCTC
CTGCTCCTGCCCCTCCTGCTCCTGCCCCTCCTGCCCCTCCTGCCCCTCCTGCTCCTGCCCCTCCTCCTGC
TCCTGCCCCTCCTGCCCCTCCTGCCCCTCCTCCTGCTCCTGCCCCTCCTGCCCCTCCTCCTGCTCCTGCC
CCTCCTCCTGCTCCTGCCCCTCCTGCCCCTCCTGCCCCTCCTCCTGCTCCTGCCCCTCCTGCCCCTCCTC
CTGCTCCTGCCCCTCCTCCTGCTCCTGCCCCTCCTGCCCCTCCTGCCCCTCCTCCTGCTCCTGCCCCTCC
TCCTGCTCCTGCCCCTCCTGCCCCTCCTGCCCCTCCTGCCCCTCCTCCTGCTCCTGCCCCTCCTCCTGCT
CCTGCCCCTCCTGCTCCTGCCCCTCCCGCTCCTGCTCCTGCTCCTGTTCCACCGTGGGTCCCTTTGCAGC
CAATGCAACTTGGACGTTTTTGGGGTCTCCGGACACCATCTCTATGTCTTGGCCCTGATCCTGAGCCGCC
CGGGGCTCCTGGTCTTCCGCCTCCTCGTCCTCGTCCTCTTCCCCGTCCTCGTCCATGGTTATCACCCCCT
CTTCTTTGAGGTCCACTGCCGCCGGAGCCTTCTGGTCCAGATGTGTCTCCCTTCTCTCCTAGGCCATTTC
CAGGTCCTGTACCTGGCCCCTCGTCAGACATGATTCACACTAAAAGAGATCAATAGACATCTTTATTAGA
CGACGCTCAGTGAATACAGGGAGTGCAGACTCCTGCCCCCTCCAACAGCCCCCCCACCCTCATCCCCTTC
ATGGTCGCTGTCAGACAGATCCAGGTCTGAAAATTCCCCATCCTCCGAACCATCCTCGTCCTCATCACCA
ATTACTCGCAGCCCGGAAAACTCCCGCTGAACATCCTCAAGATTTGCGTCCTGAGCCTCAAGCCAGGCCT
CAAATTCCTCGTCCCCCTTTTTGCTGGACGGTAGGGATGGGGATTCTCGGGACCCCTCCTCTTCCTCTTC
AAGGTCACCAGACAGAGATGCTACTGGGGCAACGGAAGAAAAGCTGGGTGCGGCCTGTGAGGATCAGCTT
ATCGATGATAAGCTGTCAAACATGAGAATTAATTCTTGAAGACGAAAGGGCCTCGTGATACGCCTATTTT
TATAGGTTAATGTCATGATAATAATGGTTTCTTAGACGTCAGGTGGCACTTTTCGGGGAAATGTGCGCGG
AACCCCTATTTGTTTATTTTTCTAAATACATTCAAATATGTATCCGCTCATGAGACAATAACCCTGATAA
ATGCTTCAATAATATTGAAAAAGGAAGAGTATGAGTATTCAACATTTCCGTGTCGCCCTTATTCCCTTTT
TTGCGGCATTTTGCCTTCCTGTTTTTGCTCACCCAGAAACGCTGGTGAAAGTAAAAGATGCTGAAGATCA
GTTGGGTGCACGAGTGGGTTACATCGAACTGGATCTCAACAGCGGTAAGATCCTTGAGAGTTTTCGCCCC
GAAGAACGTTTTCCAATGATGAGCACTTTTAAAGTTCTGCTATGTGGCGCGGTATTATCCCGTGTTGACG
CCGGGCAAGAGCAACTCGGTCGCCGCATACACTATTCTCAGAATGACTTGGTTGAGTACTCACCAGTCAC
AGAAAAGCATCTTACGGATGGCATGACAGTAAGAGAATTATGCAGTGCTGCCATAACCATGAGTGATAAC
ACTGCGGCCAACTTACTTCTGACAACGATCGGAGGACCGAAGGAGCTAACCGCTTTTTTGCACAACATGG
GGGATCATGTAACTCGCCTTGATCGTTGGGAACCGGAGCTGAATGAAGCCATACCAAACGACGAGCGTGA
CACCACGATGCCTGCAGCAATGGCAACAACGTTGCGCAAACTATTAACTGGCGAACTACTTACTCTAGCT
TCCCGGCAACAATTAATAGACTGGATGGAGGCGGATAAAGTTGCAGGACCACTTCTGCGCTCGGCCCTTC
CGGCTGGCTGGTTTATTGCTGATAAATCTGGAGCCGGTGAGCGTGGGTCTCGCGGTATCATTGCAGCACT
GGGGCCAGATGGTAAGCCCTCCCGTATCGTAGTTATCTACACGACGGGGAGTCAGGCAACTATGGATGAA
CGAAATAGACAGATCGCTGAGATAGGTGCCTCACTGATTAAGCATTGGTAACTGTCAGACCAAGTTTACT
CATATATACTTTAGATTGATTTAAAACTTCATTTTTAATTTAAAAGGATCTAGGTGAAGATCCTTTTTGA
TAATCTCATGACCAAAATCCCTTAACGTGAGTTTTCGTTCCACTGAGCGTCAGACCCCGTAGAAAAGATC
AAAGGATCTTCTTGAGATCCTTTTTTTCTGCGCGTAATCTGCTGCTTGCAAACAAAAAAACCACCGCTAC
CAGCGGTGGTTTGTTTGCCGGATCAAGAGCTACCAACTCTTTTTCCGAAGGTAACTGGCTTCAGCAGAGC
GCAGATACCAAATACTGTCCTTCTAGTGTAGCCGTAGTTAGGCCACCACTTCAAGAACTCTGTAGCACCG
CCTACATACCTCGCTCTGCTAATCCTGTTACCAGTGGCTGCTGCCAGTGGCGATAAGTCGTGTCTTACCG
GGTTGGACTCAAGACGATAGTTACCGGATAAGGCGCAGCGGTCGGGCTGAACGGGGGGTTCGTGCACACA
GCCCAGCTTGGAGCGAACGACCTACACCGAACTGAGATACCTACAGCGTGAGCTATGAGAAAGCGCCACG
CTTCCCGAAGGGAGAAAGGCGGACAGGTATCCGGTAAGCGGCAGGGTCGGAACAGGAGAGCGCACGAGGG
AGCTTCCAGGGGGAAACGCCTGGTATCTTTATAGTCCTGTCGGGTTTCGCCACCTCTGACTTGAGCGTCG
ATTTTTGTGATGCTCGTCAGGGGGGCGGAGCCTATGGAAAAACGCCAGCAACGCGGCCTTTTTACGGTTC
CTGGCCTTTTGCTGGCCTTGAAGCTGTCCCTGATGGTCGTCATCTACCTGCCTGGACAGCATGGCCTGCA
ACGCGGGCATCCCGATGCCGCCGGAAGCGAGAAGAATCATAATGGGGAAGGCCATCCAGCCTCGCGTCG
Features (pLannotate 1.2.2; 36 found; start..end, strand, type, name):
     13..1175    +  promoter       EF-1α promoter: strong constitutive promoter for human elongation factor EF-1α
   1202..1219    +  misc_feature   MCS (fragment): multiple cloning site
   1229..2308    +  CDS            POU5F1: PO5F1_HUMAN - Also known as OCT3, OCT4, OTF3. Experimental evidence at protein level: Swiss-Prot protein existence level 1. Transcription factor that binds to the octamer motif (5'- ATTTGCAT-3'). Forms a trimeric complex with SOX2 or SOX15 on DNA and controls the expression of a number of genes involved in embryonic development such as YES1, FGF4, UTF1 and ZFP206. Critical for early embryogenesis and for embryonic stem cell pluripotency. From Homo sapiens (Human).
   2385..2968    +  misc_feature   IRES2: internal ribosome entry site (IRES) of the encephalomyocarditis virus (EMCV)
   2991..3941    +  CDS            SOX2: SOX2_HUMAN - Experimental evidence at protein level: Swiss-Prot protein existence level 1. Transcription factor that forms a trimeric complex with OCT4 on DNA and controls the expression of a number of genes involved in embryonic development such as YES1, FGF4, UTF1 and ZFP206 (By similarity). Binds to the proximal enhancer region of NANOG (By similarity). Critical for early embryogenesis and for embryonic stem cell pluripotency (PubMed:18035408). Downstream SRRT target that mediates the promotion of neural stem cell self-renewal (By similarity). Keeps neural cells undifferentiated by countera
   3977..4111    -  polyA_signal   SV40 poly(A) signal: SV40 polyadenylation signal
   4134..4217    -  CDS            large T antigen (fragment): large T antigen from SV40 (simian virus 40)
   4220..4260    +  CDS            rop (fragment): Rop protein, which maintains plasmids at low copy number; rop
   4415..4440    -  CDS            bla(M) (fragment): β-lactamase lacking the signal sequence; bla(M); allows cytosolic expression of β-lactamase
   4618..4997    +  enhancer       CMV enhancer: human cytomegalovirus immediate early enhancer
   4998..5201    +  promoter       CMV promoter: human cytomegalovirus (CMV) immediate early promoter
   5229..5253    +  misc_feature   MCS (fragment): multiple cloning site
   5263..6672    +  CDS            KLF4 (fragment): KLF4_HUMAN - Also known as EZF, GKLF. Experimental evidence at protein level: Swiss-Prot protein existence level 1. Transcription factor; can act both as activator and as repressor. Binds the 5'-CACCC-3' core sequence. Binds to the promoter region of its own gene and can activate its own transcription. Regulates the expression of key transcription factors during embryonic development. Plays an important role in maintaining embryonic stem cells, and in preventing their differentiation. Required for establishing the barrier function of the skin and for postnatal maturation and maintenance of the
   6713..7296    +  misc_feature   IRES2: internal ribosome entry site (IRES) of the encephalomyocarditis virus (EMCV)
   7318..7338    +  misc_feature   MCS (fragment): multiple cloning site
   7348..8667    +  CDS            c-Myc: human c-Myc proto-oncogene
   8730..8954    +  polyA_signal   bGH poly(A) signal: bovine growth hormone polyadenylation signal
   8958..8979    +  promoter       SV40 promoter (fragment): SV40 enhancer and early promoter
   9148..9166    +  enhancer       CMV enhancer (fragment): human cytomegalovirus immediate early enhancer
   9175..10337   +  promoter       EF-1α promoter: strong constitutive promoter for human elongation factor EF-1α
  10364..10381   +  misc_feature   MCS (fragment): multiple cloning site
  10406..11320   +  CDS            NANOG: NANOG_HUMAN - Experimental evidence at protein level: Swiss-Prot protein existence level 1. Transcription regulator involved in inner cell mass and embryonic stem (ES) cells proliferation and self-renewal. Imposes pluripotency on ES cells and prevents their differentiation towards extraembryonic endoderm and trophectoderm lineages. Blocks bone morphogenetic protein-induced mesoderm differentiation of ES cells by physically interacting with SMAD1 and interfering with the recruitment of coactivators to the active SMAD transcriptional complexes. Acts as a transcriptional activator or repressor. B
  11381..11964   +  misc_feature   IRES2: internal ribosome entry site (IRES) of the encephalomyocarditis virus (EMCV)
  11991..12617   +  CDS            LIN28A: LN28A_HUMAN - Also known as CSDD1, LIN28, ZCCHC1. Experimental evidence at protein level: Swiss-Prot protein existence level 1. RNA-binding protein that inhibits processing of pre-let-7 miRNAs and regulates translation of mRNAs that control developmental timing, pluripotency and metabolism (PubMed:21247876). Seems to recognize a common structural G-quartet (G4) feature in its miRNA and mRNA targets (Probable). 'Translational enhancer' that drives specific mRNAs to polysomes and increases the efficiency of protein synthesis. Its association with the translational machinery and target mRNAs resu
  12650..12784   -  polyA_signal   SV40 poly(A) signal: SV40 polyadenylation signal
  12807..12890   -  CDS            large T antigen (fragment): large T antigen from SV40 (simian virus 40)
  12893..12933   +  CDS            rop (fragment): Rop protein, which maintains plasmids at low copy number; rop
  13515..15304   -  rep_origin     oriP: Epstein-Barr virus oriP replication origin (Yates et al., 2000)
  15305..15523   -  CDS            gL (fragment): GL_EBVB9 - Experimental evidence at protein level: Swiss-Prot protein existence level 1. The heterodimer glycoprotein H-glycoprotein L is required for the fusion of viral and plasma membranes leading to virus entry into the host cell. Acts as a functional inhibitor of gH and maintains gH in an inhibited form. Upon binding to host integrins, gL dissociates from gH leading to activation of the viral fusion glycoproteins gB and gH. Fusion of EBV with B-lymphocytes requires the additional receptor- binding protein gp42, which forms a complex with gH/gL. The heterodimer gH/gL targets also host EPHA
  15606..17531   -  CDS            EBNA1: Epstein-Barr nuclear antigen 1, also known as EBNA-1 crucial for latent viral infection, and for episomal amplification of vectors containing the oriP origin (Okita et al., 2013)
  17569..17913   -  CDS            BRRF2_EBVB9 (fragment): Protein inferred from homology: Swiss-Prot protein existence level 3. From Epstein-Barr virus (strain B95-8) (HHV-4) (Human herpesvirus 4).
  17916..17939   -  promoter       tet promoter (fragment): E. coli promoter for tetracycline efflux protein gene
  18056..18160   +  promoter       AmpR promoter: bla
  18161..19021   +  CDS            AmpR: β-lactamase; bla; confers resistance to ampicillin, carbenicillin, and related antibiotics
  19192..19780   +  rep_origin     ori: high-copy-number ColE1/pMB1/pBR322/pUC origin of replication
  19826..1       -  CDS            TcR (fragment) (across the origin): tetracycline efflux protein; tet; confers resistance to tetracycline
