[The description below was written by a language model from this plasmid's Addgene catalogue record and pLannotate feature annotations shown in this document.]
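Description:
pEP4 E02S CK2M EN2L is a large (about 19.9 kb) non-integrating episomal mammalian expression vector built on the pCEP4 backbone and used to derive human induced pluripotent stem cells free of vector and transgene sequences. It carries the Epstein-Barr virus oriP origin together with the EBNA1 coding sequence. These allow the plasmid to replicate and be retained as an extrachromosomal episode-free element, that is, as an episome, in human cells for a limited time and then be lost. In E. coli it is propagated through a ColE1/pUC-type origin with ampicillin selection (AmpR). The catalogue nevertheless describes its behaviour as very low copy. No intact mammalian drug-selection marker is annotated in the feature tables. Short fragments of rop, tetracycline-resistance, SV40 and EBV genes appear to be cloning or backbone remnants.

The payload consists of three bicistronic cassettes, all in the same orientation, encoding six human reprogramming factors. An EF-1α promoter drives POU5F1 (Oct4), followed by an EMCV IRES2 and SOX2. A CMV enhancer/promoter drives KLF4, IRES2 and c-Myc, terminated by a bGH polyadenylation signal. A second, identical EF-1α promoter drives NANOG, IRES2 and LIN28A. SV40 polyadenylation signals are annotated downstream of both EF-1α cassettes. Each IRES permits cap-independent translation of the second gene from the shared transcript, so a single transfected plasmid supplies all six factors. The depositor notes point mutations in KLF4 that reportedly do not affect function.

The two sequence records (an NGS full sequence and an analyzer sequence) have the same feature layout. They differ by a few dozen nucleotides, mainly within oriP, which is annotated as complete in only one of them.
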