Addgene plasmid #20924: pEP4 E02S CK2M EN2L
Purpose: used in the derivation of human iPS cells using non-integrating episomal vectors; expresses Oct4 and Sox2; Klf4 and Myc; Nanog and Lin28
Depositing lab: James Thomson. Depositing organization: University of Wisconsin, Madison. Publication: Human Induced Pluripotent Stem Cells Free of Vector and Transgene Sequences. Yu J, Hu K, Smuga-Otto K, Tian S, Stewart R, Slukvin II, Thomson JA. Science. 2009 Mar 26. 10.1126/science.1172482 PubMed 19325077.
Backbone
  Vector backbone: pCEP4
  Backbone manufacturer: Invitrogen
  Backbone size w/o insert (bp): 11600
  Vector type: Episomal/EBNA
Growth in bacteria
  Bacterial resistance: Ampicillin, 100 μg/mL
  Growth temperature: 37°C
  Growth strain: Top10F'
  Growth instructions: Top10 "Extremely" low copy number
  Copy number: Low Copy
Gene/Insert
  Gene/Insert name: Oct4 and Sox2; Nanog and Lin28; Klf4 and Myc
  Species: H. sapiens (human)
  Insert size (bp): 4900
  GenBank ID: NM_002701 NM_002467 NM_004235 NM_024674 NM_024865 NM_003106
  Entrez Gene: MYC (a.k.a. MRTL, MYCC, bHLHe39, c-Myc); SOX2 (a.k.a. ANOP3, MCOPS3); KLF4 (a.k.a. EZF, GKLF); NANOG; POU5F1 (a.k.a. OCT3, OCT4, OCT4Borf1, OTF-3, OTF3, OTF4, Oct-3, Oct-4, Oct3/4); LIN28A (a.k.a. CSDD1, LIN-28, LIN28, ZCCHC1, lin-28A)
  Cloning method: Restriction Enzyme; 5′ cloning site multiple (unknown if destroyed); 3′ cloning site multiple (unknown if destroyed)
  Sequencing primers: 5′ na
Terms and licenses: Academic/Nonprofit Terms; Industry Terms: Not Available to Industry
Depositor comments: Oct4 and Sox2 are coexpressed under a strong EF promoter. Nanog and Lin28 are coexpressed under a separate (but identical) EF promoter. Klf4 and Myc are coexpressed under a strong CMV promoter. This plasmid contains EBNA-1 and OriP for limited maintenance in mammalian cells. These plasmids were used at concentrations of >1.5 mg/ml. When preparing these plasmids for transfection, 3 low concentration maxipreps are done and the elution is combined in about 700 ul. Note that there are some point mutations in the Klf4 gene, but they do not effect the function of this plasmid.
How to cite: pEP4 E02S CK2M EN2L was a gift from James Thomson (Addgene plasmid # 20924 ; http://n2t.net/addgene:20924 ; RRID:Addgene_20924)
