>Addgene plasmid #20924 | pEP4 E02S CK2M EN2L | addgene partial sequence | sequence record 38187 | hNanog-F 5'-ggtggcagaaaaacaactgg-3'
CACCTACCTACCCCAGCCTTTACTCTTCCTACCACCAGGGATGCCTGGTGAACCCGACTGGGAACCTTCC
AATGTGGAGCAACCAGACCTGGAACAATTCAACCTGGAGCAACCAGACCCAGAACATCCAGTCCTGGAGC
AACCACTCCTGGAACACTCAGACCTGGTGCACCCAATCCTGGAACAATCAGGCCTGGAACAGTCCCTTCT
ATAACTGTGGAGAGGAATCTCTGCAGTCCTGCATGCAGTTCCAGCCAAATTCTCCTGCCAGTGACTTGGA
GGCTGCCTTGGAAGCTGCTGGGGAAGGCCTTAATGTAATACAGCAGACCACTAGGTATTTTAGTACTCCA
CAAACCATGGATTTATTCCTAAACTACTCCATGAACATGCAACCTGAAGACGTGTGAAGATGAATCGAAT
TCCCGCGGCCGCTTTCTCGAGGCCATCGATGTTTAAACGATCCGCCCCTCTCCCTCCCCCCCCCCTAACG
TTACTGGCCGAAGCCGCTTGGAATAAGGCCGGTGTGCGTTTGTCTATATGTTATTTTCCACCATATTGCC
GTCTTTTGGCAATGTGAGGGCCCGGAAACCTGGCCCTGTCTTCTTGAC
