>Addgene plasmid #20924 | pEP4 E02S CK2M EN2L | addgene partial sequence | sequence record 38189 | hSOX2-r  5'-gttcatgtgcgcgtaactgt-3'
CCCACCCCGACCCCGCTCGCCATGCTATTGCCGCCGGGGGCCAGCAGCCCGCCGGGCAGCGTGTACTTAT
CCTTCTTCATGAGCGTCTTGGTTTTCCGCCGGGGCCGGTATTTATAATCCGGGTGCTCCTTCATGTGCAG
CGCTCGCAGCCGCTTAGCCTCGTCGATGAACGGCCGCTTCTCCGTCTCCGACAAAAGTTTCCACTCGGCG
CCCAGGCGCTTGCTGATCTCCGAGTTGTGCATCTTGGGGTTCTCCTGGGCCATCTTGCGCCGCTGCCCGC
GGGACCACACCATGAAGGCATTCATGGGCCGCTTGACGCGGTCCGGGCTGTTTTTCTGGTTGCCGCCGGC
CGCCGCCGCGGTGGAGTTGCCGCCGCCGCCCCCCGAAGTTTGCTGCGGGCCCGGCGGCTTCAGCTCCGTC
TCCATCATGTTGTACATGCGGAATCGAATTAATTCGCGGTGTGGCCATATTATCATCGTGTTTTTCAAAG
GAAAACCACGTCCCCGTGGTTCGGGGGGCCTAGACGTTTTTTTAACCTCGACTAAACACATGTAAAGCAT
GTGTACCGAGGCCCCAGATCAGATCCCATACAATGGGGTACCTTCTGGGCATCCTTCAGCCCCTTGTTGA
ATACGCTTGAGGAGAGCCATTTGACTCTTTCCACAACTATCCAACTCACAACGTGGCACTGGGGTTGTGC
CGCCTTTGCAGGTGTATCTTATACACGTGGCTTTTGGCCGCAGAGGCACCTGTCGCCAGGTGGGGGGTTC
CGCTGCCTGCAAAGGGTCGCTACAGACGTTGTTTGTCTTCAAGAAGCTTCCAGAGG
