>Addgene plasmid #20924 | pEP4 E02S CK2M EN2L | addgene partial sequence | sequence record 38192 | hOct4-R  5'-ctggttcgctttctctttcg-3'
TTTTCATTGTTGTCAGCTTCCTCCACCCACTTCTGCAGCAAGGGCCGCAGCTTACACATGTTCTTGAAGC
TAAGCTGCAGAGCCTCAAAGCGGCAGATGGTCGTTTGGCTGAATACCTTCCCAAATAGAACCCCCAGGGT
GAGCCCCACATCGGCCTGTGTATATCCCAGGGTGATCCTCTTCTGCTTCAGGAGCTTGGCAAATTGCTCG
AGTTCTTTCTGCAGAGCTTTGATGTCCTGGGACTCCTCCGGGTTTTGCTCCAGCTTCTCCTTCTCCAGCT
TCACGGCACCAGGGGTGACGGTGCAGGGCTCCGGGGAGGCCCCATCGGAGTTGCTCTCCACCCCGACTCC
TGCTTCACCCTCAGGCTGAGAGGTCTCCAAGCCGCCTTGGGGCACTAGCCCCACTCCAACCTGGGGCCCA
CAGTACGCCATCCCCCCACAGAACTCATACGGCGGGGGGCATGGGGGAATCCCCCACACCTCAGAGCCTG
GCCCAACCCCCGGCCCGATTCCTGGCCCTCCAGGAGGGCCTTGGAAGCTTAGCCAGGTCCGAGGATCAAC
CCAGCCCGGCTCCGGCCCCCCTGGCCCATCACCTCCACCACCTGGAGGGGGCGAGAAGGCGAAATCCGAA
GCCAGGTGTCCCGCCATAATCACTAGTTCGAAGCTTGAGCTCGACTGCAGAATTGGCCGCGACCACGTGT
TCACGACACCTGAAATGGAAGAAAAAAACTTTGAACCACTGTCTGA
