>Addgene plasmid #20924 | pEP4 E02S CK2M EN2L | addgene partial sequence | sequence record 97006 | CMV-F 5'-CGCAAATGGGCGGTAGGCGTG-3'
GTCAGATCCGCTAGGATCTCGAGCTCAAGCTTCGAATTCGCGATCGCCATGGCTGTCAGCGACGCGCTGC
TCCCATCTTTCTCCACGTTCGCGTCTGGCCCGGCGGGAAGGGAGAAGACACTGCGTCAAGCAGGTGCCCC
GAATAACCGCTGGCGGGAGGAGCTCTCCCACATGAAGCGACTTCCCCCAGTGCTTCCCGGCCGCCCCTAT
GACCTGGCGGCGGCGACCGTGGCCACAGACCTGGAGAGCGGCGGAGCCGGTGCGGCTTGCGGCGGTAGCA
ACCTGGCGCCCCTACCTCGGAGAGAGACCGAGGAGTTCAACGATCTCCTGGACCTGGACTTTATTCTCTC
CAATTCGCTGACCCATCCTCCGGAGTCAGTGGCCGCCACCGTGTCCTCGTCAGCGTCAGCCTCCTCTTCG
TCGTCGCCGTCGAGCAGCGGCCCTGCCAGCGCGCCCTCCACCTGCAGCTTCACCTATCCGATCCGGGCCG
GGAACGACCCGGGCGTGGCGCCGGGCGGCACGGGCGGAGGCCTCCTCTATGGCAGGGAGTCCGCTCCCCC
TCCGACGGCTCCCTTCAACCTGGCGGACATCAACGACGTGA
