>Addgene plasmid #20924 | pEP4 E02S CK2M EN2L | addgene partial sequence | sequence record 97007 | BGH-rev 5'-TAGAAGGCACAGTCGAGG-3'
ACGCGTGGGGGCGGCCAAACTTACGCACAAGAGTTCCGTAGCTGTTCAAGTTTGTGTTTCAACTGTTCTC
GTCGTTTCCGCAACAAGTCCTCTTCAGAAATGAGCTTTTGCTCCTCTGCTTGGACGGACAGGATGTATGC
TGTGGCTTTTTTAAGGATAACTACCTTGGGGGCCTTTTCATTGTTTTCCAACTCCGGGATCTGGTCACGC
AGGGCAAAAAAGCTCCGTTTTAGCTCGTTCCTCCTCTGGCGCTCCAAGACGTTGTGTGTTCGCCTCTTGA
CATTCTCCTCGGTGTCCGAGGACCTGGGGCTGGTGCATTTTCGGTTGTTGCTGATCTGTCTCAGGACTCT
GACACTGTCCAACTTGACCCTCTTGGCAGCAGGATAGTCCTTCCGAGTGGAGGGAGGCGCTGCGTAGTTG
TGCTGATGTGTGGAGACGTGGCACCTCTTGAGGACCAGTGGGCTGTGAGGAGGTTTGCTGTGGCCTCC
