>Addgene plasmid #20924 | pEP4 E02S CK2M EN2L | addgene partial sequence | sequence record 97009 | hKLF4-midF 5'-TCAGCCTCCTCTTCGTCGTC-3'
CCCGGGCGTGGCGCCGGGCGGCACGGGCGGAGGCCTCCTCTATGGCAGGGAGTCCGCTCCCCCTCCGACG
GCTCCCTTCAACCTGGCGGACATCAACGACGTGAGCCCCTCGGGCGGCTTCGTGGCCGAGCTCCTGCGGC
CAGAATTGGACCCGGTGTACATTCCGCCGCAGCAGCCGCAGCCGCCAGGTGGCGGGCTGATGGGCAAGTT
CGTGCTGAAGGCGTCGCTGAGCGCCCCTGGCAGCGAGTACGGCAGCCCGTCGGTCATCAGCGTCAGCAAA
GGCAGCCCTGACGGCAGCCACCCGGTGGTGGTGGCGCCCTACAACGGCGGGCCGCCGCGCACGTGCCCCA
AGATCACGCAGGAGGCGGTCTCTTCGTGCACCCACTTGGGCGCTGGACCCCCTCTCAGCAATGGCCACCG
GCCGGCTGCACACGACTTCCCCCTGGGGCGGCAGCTCCCCAGCAGGACTACCCCGACCCTGGGTCTTGAG
GAAGTGCTGAGCAGCAGGGACTGTCACCCTGCCCTGCCGCTTCCTCCCGGCTTCCATCCCCACCCGGGGC
CCAATTACCCATCCTTCCTGCCCGATCAGATGCAGCCGCAAGTCCCGCCGCTCCATTACCAAGAGCTCAT
GCCACCCGGTTCCTGCATGCCA
